>Addgene plasmid #158737 | pK7WG2-mitoTAL2-orf125 | addgene full sequence | sequence record 477703 | Addgene Long Read Sequencing Result
TTGAGATCCTTTTTTTCTGCGCGTAATCTGCTGCTTGCAAACAAAAAAACCACCGCTACCAGCGGTGGTT
TGTTTGCCGGATCAAGAGCTACCAACTCTTTTTCCGAAGGTAACTGGCTTCAGCAGAGCGCAGATACCAA
ATACTGTCCTTCTAGTGTAGCCGTAGTTAGGCCACCACTTCAAGAACTCTGTAGCACCGCCTACATACCT
CGCTCTGCTAATCCTGTTACCAGTGGCTGCTGCCAGTGGCGATAAGTCGTGTCTTACCGGGTTGGACTCA
AGACGATAGTTACCGGATAAGGCGCAGCGGTCGGGCTGAACGGGGGGTTCGTGCACACAGCCCAGCTTGG
AGCGAACGACCTACACCGAACTGAGATACCTACAGCGTGAGCTATGAGAAAGCGCCACGCTTCCCGAAGG
GAGAAAGGCGGACAGGTATCCGGTAAGCGGCAGGGTCGGAACAGGAGAGCGCACGAGGGAGCTTCCAGGG
GGAAACGCCTGGTATCTTTATAGTCCTGTCGGGTTTCGCCACCTCTGACTTGAGCGTCGATTTTTGTGAT
GCTCGTCAGGGGGGCGGAGCCTATGGAAAAACGCCAGCAACGCGGCCTTTTTACGGTTCCTGGCCTTTTG
CTGGCCTTTTGCTCACATGTTCTTTCCTGCGTTATCCCCTGATTCTGTGGATAACCGTATTACCGCCTTT
GAGTGAGCTGATACCGCTCGCCGCAGCCGAACGACCGAGCGCAGCGAGTCAGTGAGCGAGGAAGCGGAAG
AGCGCCTGATGCGGTATTTTCTCCTTACGCATCTGTGCGGTATTTCACACCGCATATGGTGCACTCTCAG
TACAATCTGCTCTGATGCCGCATAGTTAAGCCAGTATACACTCCGCTATCGCTACGTGACTGGGTCATGG
CTGCGCCCCGACACCCGCCAACACCCGCTGACGCGCCCTGACGGGCTTGTCTGCTCCCGGCATCCGCTTA
CAGACAAGCTGTGACCGTCTCCGGGAGCTGCATGTGTCAGAGGTTTTCACCGTCATCACCGAAACGCGCG
AGGCAGGGTGCCTTGATGTGGGCGCCGGCGGTCGAGTGGCGACGGCGCGGCTTGTCCGCGCCCTGGTAGA
TTGCCTGGCCGTAGGCCAGCCATTTTTGAGCGGCCAGCGGCCGCGATAGGCCGACGCGAAGCGGCGGGGC
GTAGGGAGCGCAGCGACCGAAGGGTAGGCGCTTTTTGCAGCTCTTCGGCTGTGCGCTGGCCAGACAGTTA
TGCACAGGCCAGGCGGGTTTTAAGAGTTTTAATAAGTTTTAAAGAGTTTTAGGCGGAAAAATCGCCTTTT
TTCTCTTTTATATCAGTCACTTACATGTGTGACCGGTTCCCAATGTACGGCTTTGGGTTCCCAATGTACG
GGTTCCGGTTCCCAATGTACGGCTTTGGGTTCCCAATGTACGTGCTATCCACAGGAAAGAGACCTTTTCG
ACCTTTTTCCCCTGCTAGGGCAATTTGCCCTAGCATCTGCTCCGTACATTAGGAACCGGCGGATGCTTCG
CCCTCGATCAGGTTGCGGTAGCGCATGACTAGGATCGGGCCAGCCTGCCCCGCCTCCTCCTTCAAATCGT
ACTCCGGCAGGTCATTTGACCCGATCAGCTTGCGCACGGTGAAACAGAACTTCTTGAACTCTCCGGCGCT
GCCACTGCGTTCGTAGATCGTCTTGAACAACCATCTGGCTTCTGCCTTGCCTGCGGCGCGGCGTGCCAGG
CGGTAGAGAAAACGGCCGATGCCGGGATCGATCAAAAAGTAATCGGGGTGAACCGTCAGCACGTCCGGGT
TCTTGCCTTCTGTGATCTCGCGGTACATCCAATCAGCTAGCTCGATCTCGATGTACTCCGGCCGCCCGGT
TTCGCTCTTTACGATCTTGTAGCGGCTAATCAAGGCTTCACCCTCGGATACCGTCACCAGGCGGCCGTTC
TTGGCCTTCTTCGTACGCTGCATGGCAACGTGCGTGGTGTTTAACCGAATGCAGGTTTCTACCAGGTCGT
CTTTCTGCTTTCCGCCATCGGCTCGCCGGCAGAACTTGAGTACGTCCGCAACGTGTGGACGGAACACGCG
GCCGGGCTTGTCTCCCTTCCCTTCCCGGTATCGGTTCATGGATTCGGTTAGATGGGAAACCGCCATCAGT
ACCAGGTCGTAATCCCACACACTGGCCATGCCGGCCGGCCCTGCGGAAACCTCTACGTGCCCGTCTGGAA
GCTCGTAGCGGATCACCTCGCCAGCTCGTCGGTCACGCTTCGACAGACGGAAAACGGCCACGTCCATGAT
GCTGCGACTATCGCGGGTGCCCACGTCATAGAGCATCGGAACGAAAAAATCTGGTTGCTCGTCGCCCTTG
GGCGGCTTCCTAATCGACGGCGCACCGGCTGCCGGCGGTTGCCGGGATTCTTTGCGGATTCGATCAGCGG
CCGCTTGCCACGATTCACCGGGGCGTGCTTCTGCCTCGATGCGTTGCCGCTGGGCGGCCTGCGCGGCCTT
CAACTTCTCCACCAGGTCATCACCCAGCGCCGCGCCGATTTGTACCGGGCCGGATGGTTTGCGACCGCTC
ACGCCGATTCCTCGGGCTTGGGGGTTCCAGTGCCATTGCAGGGCCGGCAGACAACCCAGCCGCTTACGCC
TGGCCAACCGCCCGTTCCTCCACACATGGGGCATTCCACGGCGTCGGTGCCTGGTTGTTCTTGATTTTCC
ATGCCGCCTCCTTTAGCCGCTAAAATTCATCTACTCATTTATTCATTTGCTCATTTACTCTGGTAGCTGC
GCGATGTATTCAGATAGCAGCTCGGTAATGGTCTTGCCTTGGCGTACCGCGTACATCTTCAGCTTGGTGT
GATCCTCCGCCGGCAACTGAAAGTTGACCCGCTTCATGGCTGGCGTGTCTGCCAGGCTGGCCAACGTTGC
AGCCTTGCTGCTGCGTGCGCTCGGACGGCCGGCACTTAGCGTGTTTGTGCTTTTGCTCATTTTCTCTTTA
CCTCATTAACTCAAATGAGTTTTGATTTAATTTCAGCGGCCAGCGCCTGGACCTCGCGGGCAGCGTCGCC
CTCGGGTTCTGATTCAAGAACGGTTGTGCCGGCGGCGGCAGTGCCTGGGTAGCTCACGCGCTGCGTGATA
CGGGACTCAAGAATGGGCAGCTCGTACCCGGCCAGCGCCTCGGCAACCTCACCGCCGATGCGCGTGCCTT
TGATCGCCCGCGACACGACAAAGGCCGCTTGTAGCCTTCCATCCGTGACCTCAATGCGCTGCTTAACCAG
CTCCACCAGGTCGGCGGTGGCCCATATGTCGTAAGGGCTTGGCTGCACCGGAATCAGCACGAAGTCGGCT
GCCTTGATCGCGGACACAGCCAAGTCCGCCGCCTGGGGCGCTCCGTCGATCACTACGAAGTCGCGCCGGC
CGATGGCCTTCACGTCGCGGTCAATCGTCGGGCGGTCGATGCCGACAACGGTTAGCGGTTGATCTTCCCG
CACGGCCGCCCAATCGCGGGCACTGCCCTGGGGATCGGAATCGACTAACAGAACATCGGCCCCGGCGAGT
TGCAGGGCGCGGGCTAGATGGGTTGCGATGGTCGTCTTGCCTGACCCGCCTTTCTGGTTAAGTACAGCGA
TAACCTTCATGCGTTCCCCTTGCGTATTTGTTTATTTACTCATCGCATCATATACGCAGCGACCGCATGA
CGCAAGCTGTTTTACTCAAATACACATCACCTTTTTAGACGGCGGCGCTCGGTTTCTTCAGCGGCCAAGC
TGGCCGGCCAGGCCGCCAGCTTGGCATCAGACAAACCGGCCAGGATTTCATGCAGCCGCACGGTTGAGAC
GTGCGCGGGCGGCTCGAACACGTACCCGGCCGCGATCATCTCCGCCTCGATCTCTTCGGTAATGAAAAAC
GGTTCGTCCTGGCCGTCCTGGTGCGGTTTCATGCTTGTTCCTCTTGGCGTTCATTCTCGGCGGCCGCCAG
GGCGTCGGCCTCGGTCAATGCGTCCTCACGGAAGGCACCGCGCCGCCTGGCCTCGGTGGGCGTCACTTCC
TCGCTGCGCTCAAGTGCGCGGTACAGGGTCGAGCGATGCACGCCAAGCAGTGCAGCCGCCTCTTTCACGG
TGCGGCCTTCCTGGTCGATCAGCTCGCGGGCGTGCGCGATCTGTGCCGGGGTGAGGGTAGGGCGGGGGCC
AAACTTCACGCCTCGGGCCTTGGCGGCCTCGCGCCCGCTCCGGGTGCGGTCGATGATTAGGGAACGCTCG
AACTCGGCAATGCCGGCGAACACGGTCAACACCATGCGGCCGGCCGGCGTGGTGGTGTCGGCCCACGGCT
CTGCCAGGCTACGCAGGCCCGCGCCGGCCTCCTGGATGCGCTCGGCAATGTCCAGTAGGTCGCGGGTGCT
GCGGGCCAGGCGGTCTAGCCTGGTCACTGTCACAACGTCGCCAGGGCGTAGGTGGTCAAGCATCCTGGCC
AGCTCCGGGCGGTCGCGCCTGGTGCCGGTGATCTTCTCGGAAAACAGCTTGGTGCAGCCGGCCGCGTGCA
GTTCGGCCCGTTGGTTGGTCAAGTCCTGGTCGTCGGTGCTGACGCGGGCATAGCCCAGCAGGCCAGCGGC
GGCGCTCTTGTTCATGGCGTAATGTCTCCGGTTCTAGTCGCAAGTATTCTACTTTATGCGACTAAAACAC
GCGACAAGAAAACGCCAGGAAAAGGGCAGGGCGGCAGCCTGTCGCGTAACTTAGGACTTGTGCGACATGT
CGTTTTCAGAAGACGGCTGCACTGAACGTCAGAAGCCGACTGCACTATAGCAGCGGAGGGGTTGGATCAA
AGTACTTTAAAGTACTTTAAAGTACTTTAAAGTACTTTGATCCCGAGGGGAACCCTGTGGTTGGCATGCA
CATACAAATGGACGAACGGATAAACCTTTTCACGCCCTTTTAAATATCCGATTATTCTAATAAACGCTCT
TTTCTCTTAGGTTTACCCGCCAATATATCCTGTCAAACACTGATAGTTTAAACTGAAGGCGGGAAACGAC
AATCTGATCCAAGCTCAAGCTAAGCTCCTCAGAAGACCAGAGGGCTATTGAGACTTTTCAACAAAGGGTA
ATATCGGGAAACCTCCTCGGATTCCATTGCCCAGCTATCTGTCACTTCATCGAAAGGACAGTAGAAAAGG
AAGGTGGCTCCTACAAATGCCATCATTGCGATAAAGGAAAGGCTATCGTTCAAGATGCCTCTACCGACAG
TGGTCCCAAAGATGGACCCCCACCCACGAGGAACATCGTGGAAAAAGAAGACGTTCCAACCACGTCTTCA
AAGCAAGTGGATTGATGTGATATCTCCACTGACGTAAGGGATGACGCACAATCCCACTATCCTTCGCAAG
ACCCTTCCTCTATATAAGGAAGTTCATTTCATTTGGAGAGGACAGGCTTCTTGAGATCCTTCAACAATTA
CCAACAACAACAAACAACAAACAACATTACAATTACTATTTACAATTACAGTCGACCCACGCGTCCGATA
ATTTCCCCAATTTCTCAGAGAGACTCAAAATCACCACCACCACCAAATCGCCGCCATGTTTAAACAAGCT
TCTCGTCTCCTCTCCCGATCTGTCGCCGCCGCATCTTCCAAATCGGTGACGACTCGTGCCTTTTCAACGG
AACTTCCATCGACGCTCGATTCCGCTAGTGATATCACAAGTTTGTACAAAAAAGCAGGCTTTTACCCATA
CGATGTTCCAGATTACGCTGATATCGCCGATCTACGCACGCTCGGCTACAGCCAGCAGCAACAGGAGAAG
ATCAAACCGAAGGTTCGTTCGACAGTGGCGCAGCACCACGAGGCACTGGTCGGCCACGGGTTTACACACG
CGCACATCGTTGCGTTAAGCCAACACCCGGCAGCGTTAGGGACCGTCGCTGTCAAGTATCAGGACATGAT
CGCAGCGTTGCCAGAGGCGACACACGAAGCGATCGTTGGCGTCGGCAAACAGTGGTCCGGCGCACGCGCT
CTGGAGGCCTTGCTCACGGTGGCGGGAGAGTTGAGAGGTCCACCGTTACAGTTGGACACAGGCCAACTTC
TCAAGATTGCAAAACGTGGCGGCGTGACCGCAGTGGAGGCAGTGCATGCATGGCGCAATGCACTGACGGG
TGCCCCGCTCAACCTGACCCCCGACCAGGTTGTCGCTATTGCTAGTAACGGCGGAGGCAAACAGGCGCTG
GAAACAGTTCAGCGCCTCTTGCCGGTCTTGTGTCAGGACCACGGCCTGACCCCAGAACAAGTTGTCGCGA
TTGCAAGCAACAACGGAGGCAAACAAGCCTTAGAAACAGTCCAGAGATTGTTGCCGGTGCTGTGCCAAGC
CCACGGCCTGACCCCCGACCAGGTTGTCGCTATTGCTAGTAACGGCGGAGGCAAACAGGCGCTGGAAACA
GTTCAGCGCCTCTTGCCGGTCTTGTGTCAGGCCCACGGCCTGACCCCGGCCCAGGTGGTTGCAATCGCGT
CACACGATGGGGGAAAGCAGGCCCTAGAAACCGTTCAGCGACTCCTGCCCGTCCTGTGCCAGGACCACGG
CCTGACCCCGGACCAGGTGGTTGCAATCGCGTCACACGATGGGGGAAAGCAGGCCCTAGAAACCGTTCAG
CGACTCCTGCCCGTCCTGTGCCAGGACCACGGCCTGACCCCAGAACAGGTTGTGGCCATCGCCAGCAACA
TAGGTGGCAAGCAGGCCCTCGAAACCGTCCAGAGACTGTTACCGGTTCTCTGCCAGGCCCACGGCCTGAC
CCCGGACCAGGTGGTTGCAATCGCGTCACACGATGGGGGAAAGCAGGCCCTAGAAACCGTTCAGCGACTC
CTGCCCGTCCTGTGCCAGGCCCACGGCCTGACCCCCGCCCAGGTTGTCGCTATTGCTAGTAACGGCGGAG
GCAAACAGGCGCTGGAAACAGTTCAGCGCCTCTTGCCGGTCTTGTGTCAGGACCACGGCCTGACCCCCGA
CCAGGTTGTCGCTATTGCTAGTAACGGCGGAGGCAAACAGGCGCTGGAAACAGTTCAGCGCCTCTTGCCG
GTCTTGTGTCAGGACCACGGCCTGACCCCCGAACAGGTTGTCGCTATTGCTAGTAACGGCGGAGGCAAAC
AGGCGCTGGAAACAGTTCAGCGCCTCTTGCCGGTCTTGTGTCAGGCCCACGGCCTGACCCCCGACCAGGT
TGTCGCTATTGCTAGTAACGGCGGAGGCAAACAGGCGCTGGAAACAGTTCAGCGCCTCTTGCCGGTCTTG
TGTCAGGCCCACGGCCTGACCCCCGCCCAGGTTGTCGCTATTGCTAGTAACGGCGGAGGCAAACAGGCGC
TGGAAACAGTTCAGCGCCTCTTGCCGGTCTTGTGTCAGGACCACGGCCTGACCCCAGACCAAGTTGTCGC
GATTGCAAGCAACAACGGAGGCAAACAAGCCTTAGAAACAGTCCAGAGATTGTTGCCGGTGCTGTGCCAA
GACCACGGCCTGACCCCCGAACAGGTTGTCGCTATTGCTAGTAACGGCGGAGGCAAACAGGCGCTGGAAA
CAGTTCAGCGCCTCTTGCCGGTCTTGTGTCAGGCCCACGGCCTGACCCCTGAGCAGGTAGTGGCTATTGC
ATCCCACGACGGGGGCAGACCCGCACTGGAGTCAATTGTTGCCCAGTTATCTCGCCCTGATCCGGCGTTG
GCCGCGTTGACCAACGACCACCTCGTCGCCTTGGCCTGCCTCGGCGGGCGTCCTGCGCTGGATGCAGTGA
AAAAGGGATTGGGGGATCCTATCAGCCGTTCCCAGCTGGTGAAGTCCGAGCTGGAGGAGAAGAAATCCGA
GTTGAGGCACAAGCTGAAGTACGTGCCCCACGAGTACATCGAGCTGATCGAGATCGCCCGGAACAGCACC
CAGGACCGTATCCTGGAGATGAAGGTGATGGAGTTCTTCATGAAGGTGTACGGCTACAGGGGCAAGCACC
TGGGCGGCTCCAGGAAGCCCGACGGCGCCATCTACACCGTGGGCTCCCCCATCGACTACGGCGTGATCGT
GGACACCAAGGCCTACTCCGGCGGCTACAACCTGCCCATCGGCCAGGCCGACGAAATGCAGAGGTACGTG
GAGGAGAACCAGACCAGGAACAAGCACATCAACCCCAACGAGTGGTGGAAGGTGTACCCCTCCAGCGTGA
CCGAGTTCAAGTTCCTGTTCGTGTCCGGCCACTTCAAGGGCAACTACAAGGCCCAGCTGACCAGGCTGAA
CCACATCACCAACTGCAACGGCGCCGTGCTGTCCGTGGAGGAGCTCCTGATCGGCGGCGAGATGATCAAG
GCCGGCACCCTGACCCTGGAGGAGGTGAGGAGGAAGTTCAACAACGGCGAGATCAACTTCGCGGCCGACT
GATAACTCGAGCGATCCTCTAGACACCCAACTTTTCTATACAAAGTTGTGAATATGAAGATGAAGATGAA
ATATTTGGTGTGTCAAATAAAAAGCTTGTGTGCTTAAGTTTGTGTTTTTTTCTTGGCTTGTTGTGTTATG
AATTTGTGGCTTTTTCTAATATTAAATGAATGTAAGATCTCATTATAATGAATAAACAAATGTTTCTATA
ATCCATTGTGAATGTTTTGTTGGATCTCTTCTGCAGCATATAACTACTGTATGTGCTATGGTATGGACTA
TGGAATATGATTAAAGATAAGATGGGCTCATAGAGTAAAACGAGGCGAGGGACCTATAAACCTCCCTTCA
TCATGCTATTTCATGATCTATTTTATAAAATAAAGATGTAGAAAAAAGTAAGCGTAATAACCGCAAAACA
AATGATTTAAAACATGGCACATAATGAGGAGATTAAGTTCGGTTTACGTTTATTTTAGTACTAATTGTAA
CGTGAGACTACGTATCGGGAATCGCCTAATTAAAGCATTAATGCGAACCTGATTAGATTCACCGACCCTC
CTATCGTGTCGACCTTTCTGTTTCTTAGAATTTTTTGGTAGTCTATGTACTAATAATGTCAGCTTCGTAT
TTATTTCATAAGCAATTTGCATTTGCAATTTGTTTTTTACTTTTATTTTTATTGTATTGTGGAATGTGGA
CTCGTACCAACATGAAGTTATATACCACCAAAAAAATTACAGTTAGTCAAAAGATTCACGAGTGAGAGCT
ACTTATGATTGTCTTTTACGTATATGTCTAATTGTCTATTTGCTCAATAATCTTTGTACTTTCTTTTGTC
GTTGATAAATCTAGAGGATCCCCCCTCAGAAGACCAGAGGGCTATTGAGACTTTTCAACAAAGGGTAATA
TCGGGAAACCTCCTCGGATTCCATTGCCCAGCTATCTGTCACTTCATCGAAAGGACAGTAGAAAAGGAAG
GTGGCTCCTACAAATGCCATCATTGCGATAAAGGAAAGGCTATCGTTCAAGATGCCTCTACCGACAGTGG
TCCCAAAGATGGACCCCCACCCACGAGGAACATCGTGGAAAAAGAAGACGTTCCAACCACGTCTTCAAAG
CAAGTGGATTGATGTGATATCTCCACTGACGTAAGGGATGACGCACAATCCCACTATCCTTCGCAAGACC
CTTCCTCTATATAAGGAAGTTCATTTCATTTGGAGAGGACAGGCTTCTTGAGATCCTTCAACAATTACCA
ACAACAACAAACAACAAACAACATTACAATTACTATTTACAATTACAGTCGACCCACGCGTCCGATAATT
TCCCCAATTTCTCAGAGAGACTCAAAATCACCACCACCACCAAATCGCCGCCATGTTTAAACAAGCTTCT
CGTCTCCTCTCCCGATCTGTCGCCGCCGCATCTTCCAAATCGGTGACGACTCGTGCCTTTTCAACGGAAC
TTCCATCGACGCTCGATTCCACAACTTTGTATAATAAAGTTGATAAGGAGACCGCCGCTGCCAAGTTCGA
GAGACAGCACATGGACAGCATCGATATCGCCGATCTACGCACGCTCGGCTACAGCCAGCAGCAACAGGAG
AAGATCAAACCGAAGGTTCGTTCGACAGTGGCGCAGCACCACGAGGCACTGGTCGGCCACGGGTTTACAC
ACGCGCACATCGTTGCGTTAAGCCAACACCCGGCAGCGTTAGGGACCGTCGCTGTCAAGTATCAGGACAT
GATCGCAGCGTTGCCAGAGGCGACACACGAAGCGATCGTTGGCGTCGGCAAACAGTGGTCCGGCGCACGC
GCTCTGGAGGCCTTGCTCACGGTGGCGGGAGAGTTGAGAGGTCCACCGTTACAGTTGGACACAGGCCAAC
TTCTCAAGATTGCAAAACGTGGCGGCGTGACCGCAGTGGAGGCAGTGCATGCATGGCGCAATGCACTGAC
GGGTGCCCCGCTCAACCTGACCCCCGACCAGGTTGTCGCTATTGCTAGTAACGGCGGAGGCAAACAGGCG
CTGGAAACAGTTCAGCGCCTCTTGCCGGTCTTGTGTCAGGACCACGGCCTGACCCCAGAACAGGTTGTGG
CCATCGCCAGCAACATAGGTGGCAAGCAGGCCCTCGAAACCGTCCAGAGACTGTTACCGGTTCTCTGCCA
GGCCCACGGCCTGACCCCGGACCAGGTGGTTGCAATCGCGTCACACGATGGGGGAAAGCAGGCCCTAGAA
ACCGTTCAGCGACTCCTGCCCGTCCTGTGCCAGGCCCACGGCCTGACCCCAGCCCAGGTTGTGGCCATCG
CCAGCAACATAGGTGGCAAGCAGGCCCTCGAAACCGTCCAGAGACTGTTACCGGTTCTCTGCCAGGACCA
CGGCCTGACCCCGGACCAGGTGGTTGCAATCGCGTCACACGATGGGGGAAAGCAGGCCCTAGAAACCGTT
CAGCGACTCCTGCCCGTCCTGTGCCAGGACCACGGCCTGACCCCCGAACAGGTTGTCGCTATTGCTAGTA
ACGGCGGAGGCAAACAGGCGCTGGAAACAGTTCAGCGCCTCTTGCCGGTCTTGTGTCAGGCCCACGGCCT
GACCCCAGACCAGGTTGTGGCCATCGCCAGCAACATAGGTGGCAAGCAGGCCCTCGAAACCGTCCAGAGA
CTGTTACCGGTTCTCTGCCAGGCCCACGGCCTGACCCCAGCCCAGGTTGTGGCCATCGCCAGCAACATAG
GTGGCAAGCAGGCCCTCGAAACCGTCCAGAGACTGTTACCGGTTCTCTGCCAGGACCACGGCCTGACCCC
GGACCAGGTGGTTGCAATCGCGTCACACGATGGGGGAAAGCAGGCCCTAGAAACCGTTCAGCGACTCCTG
CCCGTCCTGTGCCAGGACCACGGCCTGACCCCCGAACAGGTTGTCGCTATTGCTAGTAACGGCGGAGGCA
AACAGGCGCTGGAAACAGTTCAGCGCCTCTTGCCGGTCTTGTGTCAGGCCCACGGCCTGACCCCCGACCA
GGTTGTCGCTATTGCTAGTAACGGCGGAGGCAAACAGGCGCTGGAAACAGTTCAGCGCCTCTTGCCGGTC
TTGTGTCAGGCCCACGGCCTGACCCCCGCCCAGGTTGTCGCTATTGCTAGTAACGGCGGAGGCAAACAGG
CGCTGGAAACAGTTCAGCGCCTCTTGCCGGTCTTGTGTCAGGACCACGGCCTGACCCCAGACCAGGTTGT
GGCCATCGCCAGCAACATAGGTGGCAAGCAGGCCCTCGAAACCGTCCAGAGACTGTTACCGGTTCTCTGC
CAGGACCACGGCCTGACCCCGGAACAGGTGGTTGCAATCGCGTCACACGATGGGGGAAAGCAGGCCCTAG
AAACCGTTCAGCGACTCCTGCCCGTCCTGTGCCAGGCCCACGGCCTGACCCCAGACCAGGTTGTGGCCAT
CGCCAGCAACATAGGTGGCAAGCAGGCCCTCGAAACCGTCCAGAGACTGTTACCGGTTCTCTGCCAGGCC
CACGGCCTGACCCCCGCCCAGGTTGTCGCTATTGCTAGTAACGGCGGAGGCAAACAGGCGCTGGAAACAG
TTCAGCGCCTCTTGCCGGTCTTGTGTCAGGACCACGGCCTGACCCCCGACCAGGTTGTCGCTATTGCTAG
TAACGGCGGAGGCAAACAGGCGCTGGAAACAGTTCAGCGCCTCTTGCCGGTCTTGTGTCAGGACCACGGC
CTGACCCCGGAACAGGTGGTTGCAATCGCGTCACACGATGGGGGAAAGCAGGCCCTAGAAACCGTTCAGC
GACTCCTGCCCGTCCTGTGCCAGGCCCACGGCCTGACCCCAGACCAGGTTGTGGCCATCGCCAGCAACAT
AGGTGGCAAGCAGGCCCTCGAAACCGTCCAGAGACTGTTACCGGTTCTCTGCCAGGCCCACGGCCTGACC
CCTGAGCAGGTAGTGGCTATTGCATCCAACAACGGGGGCAGACCCGCACTGGAGTCAATTGTTGCCCAGT
TATCTCGCCCTGATCCGGCGTTGGCCGCGTTGACCAACGACCACCTCGTCGCCTTGGCCTGCCTCGGCGG
GCGTCCTGCGCTGGATGCAGTGAAAAAGGGATTGGGGGATCCTATCAGCCGTTCCCAGCTGGTGAAGTCC
GAGCTGGAGGAGAAGAAATCCGAGTTGAGGCACAAGCTGAAGTACGTGCCCCACGAGTACATCGAGCTGA
TCGAGATCGCCCGGAACAGCACCCAGGACCGTATCCTGGAGATGAAGGTGATGGAGTTCTTCATGAAGGT
GTACGGCTACAGGGGCAAGCACCTGGGCGGCTCCAGGAAGCCCGACGGCGCCATCTACACCGTGGGCTCC
CCCATCGACTACGGCGTGATCGTGGACACCAAGGCCTACTCCGGCGGCTACAACCTGCCCATCGGCCAGG
CCGACGAAATGCAGAGGTACGTGGAGGAGAACCAGACCAGGAACAAGCACATCAACCCCAACGAGTGGTG
GAAGGTGTACCCCTCCAGCGTGACCGAGTTCAAGTTCCTGTTCGTGTCCGGCCACTTCAAGGGCAACTAC
AAGGCCCAGCTGACCAGGCTGAACCACATCACCAACTGCAACGGCGCCGTGCTGTCCGTGGAGGAGCTCC
TGATCGGCGGCGAGATGATCAAGGCCGGCACCCTGACCCTGGAGGAGGTGAGGAGGAAGTTCAACAACGG
CGAGATCAACTTCGCGGCCGACTGATAACTCGAGCGATCCTCTAGAACCCAGCTTTCTTGTACAAAGTGG
TGATATCCCGCGGCCATGCTAGAGTCCGCAAAAATCACCAGTCTCTCTCTACAAATCTATCTCTCTCTAT
TTTTCTCCAGAATAATGTGTGAGTAGTTCCCAGATAAGGGAATTAGGGTTCTTATAGGGTTTCGCTCATG
TGTTGAGCATATAAGAAACCCTTAGTATGTATTTGTATTTGTAAAATACTTCTATCAATAAAATTTCTAA
TTCCTAAAACCAAAATCCAGTGACCTGCAGGCATGCGACGTCGGGCCCTCTAGAGGATCCCCGGGTACCG
CGAATTATCGATCATGAGCGGAGAATTAAGGGAGTCACGTTATGACCCCCGCCGATGACGCGGGACAAGC
CGTTTTACGTTTGGAACTGACAGAACCGCAACGTTGAAGGAGCCACTGAGCCGCGGGTTTCTGGAGTTTA
ATGAGCTAAGCACATACGTCAGAAACCATTATTGCGCGTTCAAAAGTCGCCTAAGGTCACTATCAGCTAG
CAAATATTTCTTGTCAAAAATGCTCCACTGACGTTCCATAAATTCCCCTCGGTATCCAATTAGAGTCTCA
TATTCACTCTCAACTCGATCGAGGCATGATTGAACAAGATGGATTGCACGCAGGTTCTCCGGCCGCTTGG
GTGGAGAGGCTATTCGGCTATGACTGGGCACAACAGACAATCGGCTGCTCTGATGCCGCCGTGTTCCGGC
TGTCAGCGCAGGGGCGCCCGGTTCTTTTTGTCAAGACCGACCTGTCCGGTGCCCTGAATGAACTCCAAGA
CGAGGCAGCGCGGCTATCGTGGCTGGCCACGACGGGCGTTCCTTGCGCAGCTGTGCTCGACGTTGTCACT
GAAGCGGGAAGGGACTGGCTGCTATTGGGCGAAGTGCCGGGGCAGGATCTCCTGTCATCTCACCTTGCTC
CTGCCGAGAAAGTATCCATCATGGCTGATGCAATGCGGCGGCTGCATACGCTTGATCCGGCTACCTGCCC
ATTCGACCACCAAGCGAAACATCGCATCGAGCGAGCACGTACTCGGATGGAAGCCGGTCTTGTCGATCAG
GATGATCTGGACGAAGAGCATCAGGGGCTCGCGCCAGCCGAACTGTTCGCCAGGCTCAAGGCGCGGATGC
CCGACGGCGAGGATCTCGTCGTGACCCACGGCGATGCCTGCTTGCCGAATATCATGGTGGAAAATGGCCG
CTTTTCTGGATTCATCGACTGTGGCCGGCTGGGTGTGGCGGACCGCTATCAGGACATAGCGTTGGCTACC
CGTGATATTGCTGAAGAGCTTGGCGGCGAATGGGCTGACCGCTTCCTCGTGCTTTACGGTATCGCCGCTC
CCGATTCGCAGCGCATCGCCTTCTATCGCCTTCTTGACGAGTTCTTCTGAGCGGGACTCTGGGGTTCGGA
CTCTAGCTAGAGTCAAGCAGATCGTTCAAACATTTGGCAATAAAGTTTCTTAAGATTGAATCCTGTTGCC
GGTCTTGCGATGATTATCATATAATTTCTGTTGAATTACGTTAAGCATGTAATAATTAACATGTAATGCA
TGACGTTATTTATGAGATGGGTTTTTATGATTAGAGTCCCGCAATTATACATTTAATACGCGATAGAAAA
CAAAATATAGCGCGCAAACTAGGATAAATTATCGCGCGCGGTGTCATCTATGTTACTAGATCGACCGGCA
TGCAAGCTGATAATTCAATTCGGCGTTAATTCAGTACATTAAAAACGTCCGCAATGTGTTATTAAGTTGT
CTAAGCGTCAATTTGTTTACACCACAATATATCCTGCCACCAGCCAGCCAACAGCTCCCCGACCGGCAGC
TCGGCACAAAATCACCACTCGATACAGGCAGCCCATCAGTCCGGGACGGCGTCAGCGGGAGAGCCGTTGT
AAGGCGGCAGACTTTGCTCATGTTACCGATGCTATTCGGAAGAACGGCAACTAAGCTGCCGGGTTTGAAA
CACGGATGATCTCGCGGAGGGTAGCATGTTGATTGTAACGATGACAGAGCGTTGCTGCCTGTGATCAATT
CGGGCACGAACCCAGTGGACATAAGCCTGTTCGGTTCGTAAGCTGTAATGCAAGTAGCGTATGCGCTCAC
GCAACTGGTCCAGAACCTTGACCGAACGCAGCGGTGGTAACGGCGCAGTGGCGGTTTTCATGGCTTGTTA
TGACTGTTTTTTTGGGGTACAGTCTATGCCTCGGGCATCCAAGCAGCAAGCGCGTTACGCCGTGGGTCGA
TGTTTGATGTTATGGAGCAGCAACGATGTTACGCAGCAGGGCAGTCGCCCTAAAACAAAGTTAAACATCA
TGGGGGAAGCGGTGATCGCCGAAGTATCGACTCAACTATCAGAGGTAGTTGGCGTCATCGAGCGCCATCT
CGAACCGACGTTGCTGGCCGTACATTTGTACGGCTCCGCAGTGGATGGCGGCCTGAAGCCACACAGTGAT
ATTGATTTGCTGGTTACGGTGACCGTAAGGCTTGATGAAACAACGCGGCGAGCTTTGATCAACGACCTTT
TGGAAACTTCGGCTTCCCCTGGAGAGAGCGAGATTCTCCGCGCTGTAGAAGTCACCATTGTTGTGCACGA
CGACATCATTCCGTGGCGTTATCCAGCTAAGCGCGAACTGCAATTTGGAGAATGGCAGCGCAATGACATT
CTTGCAGGTATCTTCGAGCCAGCCACGATCGACATTGATCTGGCTATCTTGCTGACAAAAGCAAGAGAAC
ATAGCGTTGCCTTGGTAGGTCCAGCGGCGGAGGAACTCTTTGATCCGGTTCCTGAACAGGATCTATTTGA
GGCGCTAAATGAAACCTTAACGCTATGGAACTCGCCGCCCGACTGGGCTGGCGATGAGCGAAATGTAGTG
CTTACGTTGTCCCGCATTTGGTACAGCGCAGTAACCGGCAAAATCGCGCCGAAGGATGTCGCTGCCGACT
GGGCAATGGAGCGCCTGCCGGCCCAGTATCAGCCCGTCATACTTGAAGCTAGACAGGCTTATCTTGGACA
AGAAGAAGATCGCTTGGCCTCGCGCGCAGATCAGTTGGAAGAATTTGTCCACTACGTGAAAGGCGAGATC
ACCAAGGTAGTCGGCAAATAATGTCTAGCTAGAAATTCGTTCAAGCCGACGCCGCTTCGCGGCGCGGCTT
AACTCAAGCGTTAGATGCACTAAGCACATAATTGCTCACAGCCAAACTATCAGGTCAAGTCTGCTTTTAT
TATTTTTAAGCGTGCATAATAAGCCCTACACAAATTGGGAGATATATCATGCATGACCAAAATCCCTTAA
CGTGAGTTTTCGTTCCACTGAGCGTCAGACCCCGTAGAAAAGATCAAAGGATCTTC
Features (pLannotate 1.2.2; 35 found; start..end, strand, type, name):
      1..589     +  rep_origin     ori: high-copy-number ColE1/pMB1/pBR322/pUC origin of replication
    775..915     -  misc_feature   bom: basis of mobility region from pBR322
   1017..1056    -  CDS            rop (fragment): Rop protein, which maintains plasmids at low copy number; rop
   1259..1453    -  rep_origin     pVS1 oriV: origin of replication for the Pseudomonas plasmid pVS1 (Heeb et al., 2000)
   1519..2592    -  CDS            pVS1 RepA: replication protein from the Pseudomonas plasmid pVS1 (Heeb et al., 2000)
   3021..3650    -  CDS            pVS1 StaA: stability protein from the Pseudomonas plasmid pVS1 (Heeb et al., 2000)
   4210..4611    -  CDS            Y4CG_SINFN (fragment): Protein inferred from homology: Swiss-Prot protein existence level 3. From Sinorhizobium fredii (strain NBRC 101917 / NGR234).
   4981..5005    -  misc_feature   RB T-DNA repeat: right border repeat from nopaline C58 T-DNA
   5089..5434    +  promoter       CaMV 35S promoter: strong constitutive promoter from cauliflower mosaic virus
   5386..5432    +  promoter       minimal CaMV 35S promoter: minimal 35S promoter from cauliflower mosaic virus
   5454..5509    +  misc_feature   TMV Ω: translational enhancer from the tobacco mosaic virus 5'-leader sequence (Gallie et al., 1988)
   5586..5693    +  CDS            ATP4_ARATH (fragment): Experimental evidence at protein level: Swiss-Prot protein existence level 1. Mitochondrial membrane ATP synthase (F(1)F(0) ATP synthase or Complex V) produces ATP from ADP in the presence of a proton gradient across the membrane which is generated by electron transport complexes of the respiratory chain. F-type ATPases consist of two structural domains, F(1) - containing the extramembraneous catalytic core, and F(0) - containing the membrane proton channel, linked together by a central stalk and a peripheral stalk. During catalysis, ATP turnover in the catalytic domain of F(1) is coupled via
   5706..5730    +  protein_bind   attB1: mutant version of attB; recombination site for the Gateway® BP reaction BP Clonase™
   5733..5759    +  CDS            3xHA (fragment): three tandem HA epitope tags
   5769..6275    +  CDS            avrBs3 (fragment): AVRB3_XANEU - Experimental evidence at protein level: Swiss-Prot protein existence level 1. Avirulence protein. Acts as a transcription factor in C.annuum plants. In susceptible plants lacking the Bs3 resistance gene induces expression of a number of genes, including genes homologous to a family of auxin-induced genes, alpha-expansin genes, pectate lyase, anthocyanidin glucoside rhamnosyl transferase and at least one transcription factor, UPA20. Their expression leads to plant hypertrophy in mesophyll cells, probably mainly mediated by UPA20 (PubMed:17962565). In resistant plants induces the h
   7803..8390    +  CDS            fokIR (fragment): T2F1_PLAOK - Also known as rfoKI. Experimental evidence at protein level: Swiss-Prot protein existence level 1. Recognizes the double-stranded sequence 5'-GGATG-3'/3'-CATCC- 5' and cleaves respectively 14 bases after G-1 and 13 bases before C-1. From Planomicrobium okeanokoites (Planococcus okeanokoites) (Flavobacterium okeanokoites).
   8428..8448    -  protein_bind   attB4: mutant version of attB; core recombination site for the Gateway® BP reaction BP Clonase™
   8453..8701    +  terminator     HSP terminator: efficient transcription terminator from the Arabidopsis thaliana heat shock protein 18.2 gene (Nagaya et al., 2010)
   9286..9631    +  promoter       CaMV 35S promoter: strong constitutive promoter from cauliflower mosaic virus
   9583..9629    +  promoter       minimal CaMV 35S promoter: minimal 35S promoter from cauliflower mosaic virus
   9651..9706    +  misc_feature   TMV Ω: translational enhancer from the tobacco mosaic virus 5'-leader sequence (Gallie et al., 1988)
   9783..9893    +  CDS            ATP4_ARATH (fragment): Experimental evidence at protein level: Swiss-Prot protein existence level 1. Mitochondrial membrane ATP synthase (F(1)F(0) ATP synthase or Complex V) produces ATP from ADP in the presence of a proton gradient across the membrane which is generated by electron transport complexes of the respiratory chain. F-type ATPases consist of two structural domains, F(1) - containing the extramembraneous catalytic core, and F(0) - containing the membrane proton channel, linked together by a central stalk and a peripheral stalk. During catalysis, ATP turnover in the catalytic domain of F(1) is coupled via
   9892..9912    +  protein_bind   attB3: mutant version of attB; core recombination site for the Gateway® BP reaction BP Clonase™
   9972..10478   +  CDS            avrBs3 (fragment): AVRB3_XANEU - Experimental evidence at protein level: Swiss-Prot protein existence level 1. Avirulence protein. Acts as a transcription factor in C.annuum plants. In susceptible plants lacking the Bs3 resistance gene induces expression of a number of genes, including genes homologous to a family of auxin-induced genes, alpha-expansin genes, pectate lyase, anthocyanidin glucoside rhamnosyl transferase and at least one transcription factor, UPA20. Their expression leads to plant hypertrophy in mesophyll cells, probably mainly mediated by UPA20 (PubMed:17962565). In resistant plants induces the h
  12516..13103   +  CDS            fokIR (fragment): T2F1_PLAOK - Also known as rfoKI. Experimental evidence at protein level: Swiss-Prot protein existence level 1. Recognizes the double-stranded sequence 5'-GGATG-3'/3'-CATCC- 5' and cleaves respectively 14 bases after G-1 and 13 bases before C-1. From Planomicrobium okeanokoites (Planococcus okeanokoites) (Flavobacterium okeanokoites).
  13137..13161   -  protein_bind   attB2: mutant version of attB; recombination site for the Gateway® BP reaction BP Clonase™
  13232..13391   +  polyA_signal   CaMV poly(A) signal (fragment): cauliflower mosaic virus polyadenylation signal
  13418..13440   -  misc_feature   MCS (fragment): pUC18/19 multiple cloning site
  13533..13712   +  promoter       NOS promoter: nopaline synthase promoter
  13746..14537   +  CDS            neo: KKA2_KLEPN - Also known as kan, nptII. Experimental evidence at protein level: Swiss-Prot protein existence level 1. Resistance to kanamycin, neomycin, paromomycin, ribostamycin, butirosin and gentamicin B. From Klebsiella pneumoniae.
  14580..14832   +  terminator     NOS terminator: nopaline synthase terminator and poly(A) signal
  14925..14949   -  misc_feature   LB T-DNA repeat: left border repeat from nopaline C58 T-DNA
  15208..15231   +  promoter       Pc promoter (fragment): intI1 (promoter lies within the coding sequence); class 1 integron promoter
  15407..15463   +  CDS            GmR (fragment): gentamycin acetyltransferase; aacC1; confers resistance to gentamycin
  15474..16261   +  CDS            SmR (fragment): aminoglycoside adenylyltransferase (Murphy, 1985); aadA; confers resistance to spectinomycin and streptomycin
