>Addgene plasmid #158737 | pK7WG2-mitoTAL2-orf125 | analyzer sequence | sequence record 306347
GGCCCTCTAGAGGATCCCCGGGTACCCTCGAATTATCATACATGAGAATTAAGGGAGTCACGTTATGACC
CCCGCCGATGACGCGGGACAAGCCGTTTTACGTTTGGAACTGACAGAACCGCAACGTTGAAGGAGCCACT
CAGCCGCGGGTTTCTGGAGTTTAATGAGCTAAGCACATACGTCAGAAACCATTATTGCGCGTTCAAAAGT
CGCCTAAGGTCACTATCAGCTAGCAAATATTTCTTGTCAAAAATGCTCCACTGACGTTCCATAAATTCCC
CTCGGTATCCAATTAGAGTCTCATATTCACTCTCAACTCGATCGAGGCATGATTGAACAAGATGGATTGC
ACGCAGGTTCTCCGGCCGCTTGGGTGGAGAGGCTATTCGGCTATGACTGGGCACAACAGACAATCGGCTG
CTCTGATGCCGCCGTGTTCCGGCTGTCAGCGCAGGGGCGCCCGGTTCTTTTTGTCAAGACCGACCTGTCC
GGTGCCCTGAATGAACTCCAAGACGAGGCAGCGCGGCTATCGTGGCTGGCCACGACGGGCGTTCCTTGCG
CAGCTGTGCTCGACGTTGTCACTGAAGCGGGAAGGGACTGGCTGCTATTGGGCGAAGTGCCGGGGCAGGA
TCTCCTGTCATCTCACCTTGCTCCTGCCGAGAAAGTATCCATCATGGCTGATGCAATGCGGCGGCTGCAT
ACGCTTGATCCGGCTACCTGCCCATTCGACCACCAAGCGAAACATCGCATCGAGCGAGCACGTACTCGGA
TGGAAGCCGGTCTTGTCGATCAGGATGATCTGGACGAAGAGCATCAGGGGCTCGCGCCAGCCGAACTGTT
CGCCAGGCTCAAGGCGCGGATGCCCGACGGCGAGGATCTCGTCGTGACCCACGGCGATGCCTGCTTGCCG
AATATCATGGTGGAAAATGGCCGCTTTTCTGGATTCATCGACTGTGGCCGGCTGGGTGTGGCGGACCGCT
ATCAGGACATAGCGTTGGCTACCCGTGATATTGCTGAAGAGCTTGGCGGCGAATGGGCTGACCGCTTCCT
CGTGCTTTACGGTATCGCCGCTCCCGATTCGCAGCGCATCGCCTTCTATCGCCTTCTTGACGAGTTCTTC
TGAGCGGGACTCTGGGGTTCGGACTCTAGCTAGAGTCAAGCAGATCGTTCAAACATTTGGCAATAAAGTT
TCTTAAGATTGAATCCTGTTGCCGGTCTTGCGATGATTATCATATAATTTCTGTTGAATTACGTTAAGCA
TGTAATAATTAACATGTAATGCATGACGTTATTTATGAGATGGGTTTTTATGATTAGAGTCCCGCAATTA
TACATTTAATACGCGATAGAAAACAAAATATAGCGCGCAAACTAGGATAAATTATCGCGCGCGGTGTCAT
CTATGTTACTAGATCGACCGGCATGCAAGCTGATAATTCAATTCGGCGTTAATTCAGTACATTAAAAACG
TCCGCAATGTGTTATTAAGTTGTCTAAGCGTCAATTTGTTTACACCACAATATATCCTGCCACCAGCCAG
CCAACAGCTCCCCGACCGGCAGCTCGGCACAAAATCACCACTCGATACAGGCAGCCCATCAGTCCGGGAC
GGCGTCAGCGGGAGAGCCGTTGTAAGGCGGCAGACTTTGCTCATGTTACCGATGCTATTCGGAAGAACGG
CAACTAAGCTGCCGGGTTTGAAACACGGATGATCTCGCGGAGGGTAGCATGTTGATTGTAACGATGACAG
AGCGTTGCTGCCTGTGATCAATTCGGGCACGAACCCAGTGGACATAAGCCTCGTTCGGTTCGTAAGCTGT
AATGCAAGTAGCGTAACTGCCGTCACGCAACTGGTCCAGAACCTTGACCGAACGCAGCGGTGGTAACGGC
GCAGTGGCGGTTTTCATGGCTTCTTGTTATGACATGTTTTTTTGGGGTACAGTCTATGCCTCGGGCATCC
AAGCAGCAAGCGCGTTACGCCGTGGGTCGATGTTTGATGTTATGGAGCAGCAACGATGTTACGCAGCAGG
GCAGTCGCCCTAAAACAAAGTTAAACATCATGGGGGAAGCGGTGATCGCCGAAGTATCGACTCAACTATC
AGAGGTAGTTGGCGTCATCGAGCGCCATCTCGAACCGACGTTGCTGGCCGTACATTTGTACGGCTCCGCA
GTGGATGGCGGCCTGAAGCCACACAGTGATATTGATTTGCTGGTTACGGTGACCGTAAGGCTTGATGAAA
CAACGCGGCGAGCTTTGATCAACGACCTTTTGGAAACTTCGGCTTCCCCTGGAGAGAGCGAGATTCTCCG
CGCTGTAGAAGTCACCATTGTTGTGCACGACGACATCATTCCGTGGCGTTATCCAGCTAAGCGCGAACTG
CAATTTGGAGAATGGCAGCGCAATGACATTCTTGCAGGTATCTTCGAGCCAGCCACGATCGACATTGATC
TGGCTATCTTGCTGACAAAAGCAAGAGAACATAGCGTTGCCTTGGTAGGTCCAGCGGCGGAGGAACTCTT
TGATCCGGTTCCTGAACAGGATCTATTTGAGGCGCTAAATGAAACCTTAACGCTATGGAACTCGCCGCCC
GACTGGGCTGGCGATGAGCGAAATGTAGTGCTTACGTTGTCCCGCATTTGGTACAGCGCAGTAACCGGCA
AAATCGCGCCGAAGGATGTCGCTGCCGACTGGGCAATGGAGCGCCTGCCGGCCCAGTATCAGCCCGTCAT
ACTTGAAGCTAGACAGGCTTATCTTGGACAAGAAGAAGATCGCTTGGCCTCGCGCGCAGATCAGTTGGAA
GAATTTGTCCACTACGTGAAAGGCGAGATCACCAAGGTAGTCGGCAAATAATGTCTAGCTAGAAATTCGT
TCAAGCCGACGCCGCTTCGCCGGCGTTAACTCAAGCGATTAGATGCACTAAGCACATAATTGCTCACAGC
CAAACTATCAGGTCAAGTCTGCTTTTATTATTTTTAAGCGTGCATAATAAGCCCTACACAAATTGGGAGA
TATATCATGCATGACCAAAATCCCTTAACGTGAGTTTTCGTTCCACTGAGCGTCAGACCCCGTAGAAAAG
ATCAAAGGATCTTCTTGAGATCCTTTTTTTCTGCGCGTAATCTGCTGCTTGCAAACAAAAAAACCACCGC
TACCAGCGGTGGTTTGTTTGCCGGATCAAGAGCTACCAACTCTTTTTCCGAAGGTAACTGGCTTCAGCAG
AGCGCAGATACCAAATACTGTCCTTCTAGTGTAGCCGTAGTTAGGCCACCACTTCAAGAACTCTGTAGCA
CCGCCTACATACCTCGCTCTGCTAATCCTGTTACCAGTGGCTGCTGCCAGTGGCGATAAGTCGTGTCTTA
CCGGGTTGGACTCAAGACGATAGTTACCGGATAAGGCGCAGCGGTCGGGCTGAACGGGGGGTTCGTGCAC
ACAGCCCAGCTTGGAGCGAACGACCTACACCGAACTGAGATACCTACAGCGTGAGCTATGAGAAAGCGCC
ACGCTTCCCGAAGGGAGAAAGGCGGACAGGTATCCGGTAAGCGGCAGGGTCGGAACAGGAGAGCGCACGA
GGGAGCTTCCAGGGGGAAACGCCTGGTATCTTTATAGTCCTGTCGGGTTTCGCCACCTCTGACTTGAGCG
TCGATTTTTGTGATGCTCGTCAGGGGGGCGGAGCCTATGGAAAAACGCCAGCAACGCGGCCTTTTTACGG
TTCCTGGCCTTTTGCTGGCCTTTTGCTCACATGTTCTTTCCTGCGTTATCCCCTGATTCTGTGGATAACC
GTATTACCGCCTTTGAGTGAGCTGATACCGCTCGCCGCAGCCGAACGACCGAGCGCAGCGAGTCAGTGAG
CGAGGAAGCGGAAGAGCGCCTGATGCGGTATTTTCTCCTTACGCATCTGTGCGGTATTTCACACCGCATA
TGGTGCACTCTCAGTACAATCTGCTCTGATGCCGCATAGTTAAGCCAGTATACACTCCGCTATCGCTACG
TGACTGGGTCATGGCTGCGCCCCGACACCCGCCAACACCCGCTGACGCGCCCTGACGGGCTTGTCTGCTC
CCGGCATCCGCTTACAGACAAGCTGTGACCGTCTCCGGGAGCTGCATGTGTCAGAGGTTTTCACCGTCAT
CACCGAAACGCGCGAGGCAGGGTGCCTTGATGTGGGCGCCGGCGGTCGAGTGGCGACGGCGCGGCTTGTC
CGCGCCCTGGTAGATTGCCTGGCCGTAGGCCAGCCATTTTTGAGCGGCCAGCGGCCGCGATAGGCCGACG
CGAAGCGGCGGGGCGTAGGGAGCGCAGCGACCGAAGGGTAGGCGCTTTTTGCAGCTCTTCGGCTGTGCGC
TGGCCAGACAGTTATGCACAGGCCAGGCGGGTTTTAAGAGTTTTAATAAGTTTTAAAGAGTTTTAGGCGG
AAAAATCGCCTTTTTTCTCTTTTATATCAGTCACTTACATGTGTGACCGGTTCCCAATGTACGGCTTTGG
GTTCCCAATGTACGGGTTCCGGTTCCCAATGTACGGCTTTGGGTTCCCAATGTACGTGCTATCCACAGGA
AAGAGACCTTTTCGACCTTTTTCCCCTGCTAGGGCAATTTGCCCTAGCATCTGCTCCGTACATTAGGAAC
CGGCGGATGCTTCGCCCTCGATCAGGTTGCGGTAGCGCATGACTAGGATCGGGCCAGCCTGCCCCGCCTC
CTCCTTCAAATCGTACTCCGGCAGGTCATTTGACCCGATCAGCTTGCGCACGGTGAAACAGAACTTCTTG
AACTCTCCGGCGCTGCCACTGCGTTCGTAGATCGTCTTGAACAACCATCTGGCTTCTGCCTTGCCTGCGG
CGCGGCGTGCCAGGCGGTAGAGAAAACGGCCGATGCCGGGATCGATCAAAAAGTAATCGGGGTGAACCGT
CAGCACGTCCGGGTTCTTGCCTTCTGTGATCTCGCGGTACATCCAATCAGCTAGCTCGATCTCGATGTAC
TCCGGCCGCCCGGTTTCGCTCTTTACGATCTTGTAGCGGCTAATCAAGGCTTCACCCTCGGATACCGTCA
CCAGGCGGCCGTTCTTGGCCTTCTTCGTACGCTGCATGGCAACGTGCGTGGTGTTTAACCGAATGCAGGT
TTCTACCAGGTCGTCTTTCTGCTTTCCGCCATCGGCTCGCCGGCAGAACTTGAGTACGTCCGCAACGTGT
GGACGGAACACGCGGCCGGGCTTGTCTCCCTTCCCTTCCCGGTATCGGTTCATGGATTCGGTTAGATGGG
AAACCGCCATCAGTACCAGGTCGTAATCCCACACACTGGCCATGCCGGCCGGCCCTGCGGAAACCTCTAC
GTGCCCGTCTGGAAGCTCGTAGCGGATCACCTCGCCAGCTCGTCGGTCACGCTTCGACAGACGGAAAACG
GCCACGTCCATGATGCTGCGACTATCGCGGGTGCCCACGTCATAGAGCATCGGAACGAAAAAATCTGGTT
GCTCGTCGCCCTTGGGCGGCTTCCTAATCGACGGCGCACCGGCTGCCGGCGGTTGCCGGGATTCTTTGCG
GATTCGATCAGCGGCCGCTTGCCACGATTCACCGGGGCGTGCTTCTGCCTCGATGCGTTGCCGCTGGGCG
GCCTGCGCGGCCTTCAACTTCTCCACCAGGTCATCACCCAGCGCCGCGCCGATTTGTACCGGGCCGGATG
GTTTGCGACCGTCACGCCGATTCCTCGGGCTTGGGGGTTCCAGTGCCATTGCAGGGCCGGCAGACAACCC
AGCCGCTTACGCCTGGCCAACCGCCCGTTCCTCCACACATGGGGCATTCCACGGCGTCGGTGCCTGGTTG
TTCTTGATTTTCCATGCCGCCTCCTTTAGCCGCTAAAATTCATCTACTCATTTATTCATTTGCTCATTTA
CTCTGGTAGCTGCGCGATGTATTCAGATAGCAGCTCGGTAATGGTCTTGCCTTGGCGTACCGCGTACATC
TTCAGCTTGGTGTGATCCTCCGCCGGCAACTGAAAGTTGACCCGCTTCATGGCTGGCGTGTCTGCCAGGC
TGGCCAACGTTGCAGCCTTGCTGCTGCGTGCGCTCGGACGGCCGGCACTTAGCGTGTTTGTGCTTTTGCT
CATTTTCTCTTTACCTCATTAACTCAAATGAGTTTTGATTTAATTTCAGCGGCCAGCGCCTGGACCTCGC
GGGCAGCGTCGCCCTCGGGTTCTGATTCAAGAACGGTTGTGCCGGCGGCGGCAGTGCCTGGGTAGCTCAC
GCGCTGCGTGATACGGGACTCAAGAATGGGCAGCTCGTACCCGGCCAGCGCCTCGGCAACCTCACCGCCG
ATGCGCGTGCCTTTGATCGCCCGCGACACGACAAAGGCCGCTTGTAGCCTTCCATCCGTGACCTCAATGC
GCTGCTTAACCAGCTCCACCAGGTCGGCGGTGGCCCATATGTCGTAAGGGCTTGGCTGCACCGGAATCAG
CACGAAGTCGGCTGCCTTGATCGCGGACACAGCCAAGTCCGCCGCCTGGGGCGCTCCGTCGATCACTACG
AAGTCGCGCCGGCCGATGGCCTTCACGTCGCGGTCAATCGTCGGGCGGTCGATGCCGACAACGGTTAGCG
GTTGATCTTCCCGCACGGCCGCCCAATCGCGGGCACTGCCCTGGGGATCGGAATCGACTAACAGAACATC
GGCCCCGGCGAGTTGCAGGGCGCGGGCTAGATGGGTTGCGATGGTCGTCTTGCCTGACCCGCCTTTCTGG
TTAAGTACAGCGATAACCTTCATGCGTTCCCCTTGCGTATTTGTTTATTTACTCATCGCATCATATACGC
AGCGACCGCATGACGCAAGCTGTTTTACTCAAATACACATCACCTTTTTAGACGGCGGCGCTCGGTTTCT
TCAGCGGCCAAGCTGGCCGGCCAGGCCGCCAGCTTGGCATCAGACAAACCGGCCAGGATTTCATGCAGCC
GCACGGTTGAGACGTGCGCGGGCGGCTCGAACACGTACCCGGCCGCGATCATCTCCGCCTCGATCTCTTC
GGTAATGAAAAACGGTTCGTCCTGGCCGTCCTGGTGCGGTTTCATGCTTGTTCCTCTTGGCGTTCATTCT
CGGCGGCCGCCAGGGCGTCGGCCTCGGTCAATGCGTCCTCACGGAAGGCACCGCGCCGCCTGGCCTCGGT
GGGCGTCACTTCCTCGCTGCGCTCAAGTGCGCGGTACAGGGTCGAGCGATGCACGCCAAGCAGTGCAGCC
GCCTCTTTCACGGTGCGGCCTTCCTGGTCGATCAGCTCGCGGGCGTGCGCGATCTGTGCCGGGGTGAGGG
TAGGGCGGGGGCCAAACTTCACGCCTCGGGCCTTGGCGGCCTCGCGCCCGCTCCGGGTGCGGTCGATGAT
TAGGGAACGCTCGAACTCGGCAATGCCGGCGAACACGGTCAACACCATGCGGCCGGCCGGCGTGGTGGTG
TCGGCCCACGGCTCTGCCAGGCTACGCAGGCCCGCGCCGGCCTCCTGGATGCGCTCGGCAATGTCCAGTA
GGTCGCGGGTGCTGCGGGCCAGGCGGTCTAGCCTGGTCACTGTCACAACGTCGCCAGGGCGTAGGTGGTC
AAGCATCCTGGCCAGCTCCGGGCGGTCGCGCCTGGTGCCGGTGATCTTCTCGGAAAACAGCTTGGTGCAG
CCGGCCGCGTGCAGTTCGGCCCGTTGGTTGGTCAAGTCCTGGTCGTCGGTGCTGACGCGGGCATAGCCCA
GCAGGCCAGCGGCGGCGCTCTTGTTCATGGCGTAATGTCTCCGGTTCTAGTCGCAAGTATTCTACTTTAT
GCGACTAAAACACGCGACAAGAAAACGCCAGGAAAAGGGCAGGGCGGCAGCCTGTCGCGTAACTTAGGAC
TTGTGCGACATGTCGTTTTCAGAAGACGGCTGCACTGAACGTCAGAAGCCGACTGCACTATAGCAGCGGA
GGGGTTGGATCAAAGTACTTTGATCCCGAGGGGAACCCTGTGGTTGGCATGCACATACAAATGGACGAAC
GGATAAACCTTTTCACGCCCTTTTAAATATCCGTTATTCTAATAAACGCTCTTTTCTCTTAGGTTTACCC
GCCAATATATCCTGTCAAACACTGATAGTTTAAACTGAAGGCGGGAAACGACAATCTGATCCAAGCTCAA
GCTAAGCTCCTCAGAAGACCAGAGGGCTATTGAGACTTTTCAACAAAGGGTAATATCGGGAAACCTCCTC
GGATTCCATTGCCCAGCTATCTGTCACTTCATCGAAAGGACAGTAGAAAAGGAAGGTGGCTCCTACAAAT
GCCATCATTGCGATAAAGGAAAGGCTATCGTTCAAGATGCCTCTACCGACAGTGGTCCCAAAGATGGACC
CCCACCCACGAGGAACATCGTGGAAAAAGAAGACGTTCCAACCACGTCTTCAAAGCAAGTGGATTGATGT
GATATCTCCACTGACGTAAGGGATGACGCACAATCCCACTATCCTTCGCAAGACCCTTCCTCTATATAAG
GAAGTTCATTTCATTTGGAGAGGACAGGCTTCTTGAGATCCTTCAACAATTACCAACAACAACAAACAAC
AAACAACATTACAATTACTATTTACAATTACAGTCGACCCACGCGTCCGATAATTTCCCCAATTTCTCAG
AGAGACTCAAAATCACCACCACCACCAAATCGCCGCCATGTTTAAACAAGCTTCTCGTCTCCTCTCCCGA
TCTGTCGCCGCCGCATCTTCCAAATCGGTGACGACTCGTGCCTTTTCAACGGAACTTCCATCGACGCTCG
ATTCCGCTAGTGATATCACAAGTTTGTACAAAAAAGCAGGCTTTTACCCATACGATGTTCCAGATTACGC
TGATATCGCCGATCTACGCACGCTCGGCTACAGCCAGCAGCAACAGGAGAAGATCAAACCGAAGGTTCGT
TCGACAGTGGCGCAGCACCACGAGGCACTGGTCGGCCACGGGTTTACACACGCGCACATCGTTGCGTTAA
GCCAACACCCGGCAGCGTTAGGGACCGTCGCTGTCAAGTATCAGGACATGATCGCAGCGTTGCCAGAGGC
GACACACGAAGCGATCGTTGGCGTCGGCAAACAGTGGTCCGGCGCACGCGCTCTGGAGGCCTTGCTCACG
GTGGCGGGAGAGTTGAGAGGTCCACCGTTACAGTTGGACACAGGCCAACTTCTCAAGATTGCAAAACGTG
GCGGCGTGACCGCAGTGGAGGCAGTGCATGCATGGCGCAATGCACTGACGGGTGCCCCGCTCAACCTGAC
CCCCGACCAGGTTGTCGCTATTGCTAGTAACGGCGGAGGCAAACAGGCGCTGGAAACAGTTCAGCGCCTC
TTGCCGGTCTTGTGTCAGGACCACGGCCTGACCCCAGAACAAGTTGTCGCGATTGCAAGCAACAACGGAG
GCAAACAAGCCTTAGAAACAGTCCAGAGATTGTTGCCGGTGCTGTGCCAAGCCCACGGCCTGACCCCCGA
CCAGGTTGTCGCTATTGCTAGTAACGGCGGAGGCAAACAGGCGCTGGAAACAGTTCAGCGCCTCTTGCCG
GTCTTGTGTCAGGCCCACGGCCTGACCCCGGCCCAGGTGGTTGCAATCGCGTCACACGATGGGGGAAAGC
AGGCCCTAGAAACCGTTCAGCGACTCCTGCCCGTCCTGTGCCAGGACCACGGCCTGACCCCGGACCAGGT
GGTTGCAATCGCGTCACACGATGGGGGAAAGCAGGCCCTAGAAACCGTTCAGCGACTCCTGCCCGTCCTG
TGCCAGGACCACGGCCTGACCCCAGAACAGGTTGTGGCCATCGCCAGCAACATAGGTGGCAAGCAGGCCC
TCGAAACCGTCCAGAGACTGTTACCGGTTCTCTGCCAGGCCCACGGCCTGACCCCGGACCAGGTGGTTGC
AATCGCGTCACACGATGGGGGAAAGCAGGCCCTAGAAACCGTTCAGCGACTCCTGCCCGTCCTGTGCCAG
GCCCACGGCCTGACCCCCGCCCAGGTTGTCGCTATTGCTAGTAACGGCGGAGGCAAACAGGCGCTGGAAA
CAGTTCAGCGCCTCTTGCCGGTCTTGTGTCAGGACCACGGCCTGACCCCCGACCAGGTTGTCGCTATTGC
TAGTAACGGCGGAGGCAAACAGGCGCTGGAAACAGTTCAGCGCCTCTTGCCGGTCTTGTGTCAGGACCAC
GGCCTGACCCCCGAACAGGTTGTCGCTATTGCTAGTAACGGCGGAGGCAAACAGGCGCTGGAAACAGTTC
AGCGCCTCTTGCCGGTCTTGTGTCAGGCCCACGGCCTGACCCCCGACCAGGTTGTCGCTATTGCTAGTAA
CGGCGGAGGCAAACAGGCGCTGGAAACAGTTCAGCGCCTCTTGCCGGTCTTGTGTCAGGCCCACGGCCTG
ACCCCCGCCCAGGTTGTCGCTATTGCTAGTAACGGCGGAGGCAAACAGGCGCTGGAAACAGTTCAGCGCC
TCTTGCCGGTCTTGTGTCAGGACCACGGCCTGACCCCAGACCAAGTTGTCGCGATTGCAAGCAACAACGG
AGGCAAACAAGCCTTAGAAACAGTCCAGAGATTGTTGCCGGTGCTGTGCCAAGACCACGGCCTGACCCCC
GAACAGGTTGTCGCTATTGCTAGTAACGGCGGAGGCAAACAGGCGCTGGAAACAGTTCAGCGCCTCTTGC
CGGTCTTGTGTCAGGCCCACGGCACCCCTGAGCAGGTAGTGGCTATTGCATCCCACGACGGGGGCAGACC
CGCACTGGAGTCAATTGTTGCCCAGTTATCTCGCCCTGATCCGGCGTTGGCCGCGTTGACCAACGACCAC
CTCGTCGCCTTGGCCTGCCTCGGCGGGCGTCCTGCGCTGGATGCAGTGAAAAAGGGATTGGGGGATCCTA
TCAGCCGTTCCCAGCTGGTGAAGTCCGAGCTGGAGGAGAAGAAATCCGAGTTGAGGCACAAGCTGAAGTA
CGTGCCCCACGAGTACATCGAGCTGATCGAGATCGCCCGGAACAGCACCCAGGACCGTATCCTGGAGATG
AAGGTGATGGAGTTCTTCATGAAGGTGTACGGCTACAGGGGCAAGCACCTGGGCGGCTCCAGGAAGCCCG
ACGGCGCCATCTACACCGTGGGCTCCCCCATCGACTACGGCGTGATCGTGGACACCAAGGCCTACTCCGG
CGGCTACAACCTGCCCATCGGCCAGGCCGACGAAATGCAGAGGTACGTGGAGGAGAACCAGACCAGGAAC
AAGCACATCAACCCCAACGAGTGGTGGAAGGTGTACCCCTCCAGCGTGACCGAGTTCAAGTTCCTGTTCG
TGTCCGGCCACTTCAAGGGCAACTACAAGGCCCAGCTGACCAGGCTGAACCACATCACCAACTGCAACGG
CGCCGTGCTGTCCGTGGAGGAGCTCCTGATCGGCGGCGAGATGATCAAGGCCGGCACCCTGACCCTGGAG
GAGGTGAGGAGGAAGTTCAACAACGGCGAGATCAACTTCGCGGCCGACTGATAACTCGAGCGATCCTCTA
GACACCCAACTTTTCTATACAAAGTTGTGAATATGAAGATGAAGATGAAATATTTGGTGTGTCAAATAAA
AAGCTTGTGTGCTTAAGTTTGTGTTTTTTTCTTGGCTTGTTGTGTTATGAATTTGTGGCTTTTTCTAATA
TTAAATGAATGTAAGATCTCATTATAATGAATAAACAAATGTTTCTATAATCCATTGTGAATGTTTTGTT
GGATCTCTTCTGCAGCATATAACTACTGTATGTGCTATGGTATGGACTATGGAATATGATTAAAGATAAG
ATGGGCTCATAGAGTAAAACGAGGCGAGGGACCTATAAACCTCCCTTCATCATGCTATTTCATGATCTAT
TTTATAAAATAAAGATGTAGAAAAAAGTAAGCGTAATAACCGCAAAACAAATGATTTAAAACATGGCACA
TAATGAGGAGATTAAGTTCGGTTTACGTTTATTTTAGTACTAATTGTAACGTGAGACTACGTATCGGGAA
TCGCCTAATTAAAGCATTAATGCGAACCTGATTAGATTCACCGACCCTCCTATCGTGTCGACCTTTCTGT
TTCTTAGAATTTTTTGGTAGTCTATGTACTAATAATGTCAGCTTCGTATTTATTTCATAAGCAATTTGCA
TTTGCAATTTGTTTTTTACTTTTATTTTTATTGTATTGTGGAATGTGGACTCGTACCAACATGAAGTTAT
ATACCACCAAAAAAATTACAGTTAGTCAAAAGATTCACGAGTGAGAGCTACTTATGATTGTCTTTTACGT
ATATGTCTAATTGTCTATTTGCTCAATAATCTTTGTACTTTCTTTTGTCGTTGATAAATCTAGAGGATCC
CCCCTCAGAAGACCAGAGGGCTATTGAGACTTTTCAACAAAGGGTAATATCGGGAAACCTCCTCGGATTC
CATTGCCCAGCTATCTGTCACTTCATCGAAAGGACAGTAGAAAAGGAAGGTGGCTCCTACAAATGCCATC
ATTGCGATAAAGGAAAGGCTATCGTTCAAGATGCCTCTACCGACAGTGGTCCCAAAGATGGACCCCCACC
CACGAGGAACATCGTGGAAAAAGAAGACGTTCCAACCACGTCTTCAAAGCAAGTGGATTGATGTGATATC
TCCACTGACGTAAGGGATGACGCACAATCCCACTATCCTTCGCAAGACCCTTCCTCTATATAAGGAAGTT
CATTTCATTTGGAGAGGACAGGCTTCTTGAGATCCTTCAACAATTACCAACAACAACAAACAACAAACAA
CATTACAATTACTATTTACAATTACAGTCGACCCACGCGTAAGATAATTTCCCCAATTTCTCAGAGAGAC
TCAAAATCACCACCACCACCAAATCGCCGCCATGTTTAAACAAGCTTCTCGTCTCCTCTCCCGATCTGTC
GCCGCCGCATCTTCCAAATCGGTGACGACTCGTGCCTTTTCAACGGAACTTCCATCGACGCTCGATTCCA
CAACTTTGTATAATAAAGTTGATAAGGAGACCGCCGCTGCCAAGTTCGAGAGACAGCACATGGACAGCAT
CGATATCGCCGATCTACGCACGCTCGGCTACAGCCAGCAGCAACAGGAGAAGATCAAACCGAAGGTTCGT
TCGACAGTGGCGCAGCACCACGAGGCACTGGTCGGCCACGGGTTTACACACGCGCACATCGTTGCGTTAA
GCCAACACCCGGCAGCGTTAGGGACCGTCGCTGTCAAGTATCAGGACATGATCGCAGCGTTGCCAGAGGC
GACACACGAAGCGATCGTTGGCGTCGGCAAACAGTGGTCCGGCGCACGCGCTCTGGAGGCCTTGCTCACG
GTGGCGGGAGAGTTGAGAGGTCCACCGTTACAGTTGGACACAGGCCAACTTCTCAAGATTGCAAAACGTG
GCGGCGTGACCGCAGTGGAGGCAGTGCATGCATGGCGCAATGCACTGACGGGTGCCCCGCTCAACCTGAC
CCCCGACCAGGTTGTCGCTATTGCTAGTAACGGCGGAGGCAAACAGGCGCTGGAAACAGTTCAGCGCCTC
TTGCCGGTCTTGTGTCAGGACCACGGCCTGACCCCAGAACAGGTTGTGGCCATCGCCAGCAACATAGGTG
GCAAGCAGGCCCTCGAAACCGTCCAGAGACTGTTACCGGTTCTCTGCCAGGCCCACGGCCTGACCCCGGA
CCAGGTGGTTGCAATCGCGTCACACGATGGGGGAAAGCAGGCCCTAGAAACCGTTCAGCGACTCCTGCCC
GTCCTGTGCCAGGCCCACGGCCTGACCCCAGCCCAGGTTGTGGCCATCGCCAGCAACATAGGTGGCAAGC
AGGCCCTCGAAACCGTCCAGAGACTGTTACCGGTTCTCTGCCAGGACCACGGCCTGACCCCGGACCAGGT
GGTTGCAATCGCGTCACACGATGGGGGAAAGCAGGCCCTAGAAACCGTTCAGCGACTCCTGCCCGTCCTG
TGCCAGGACCACGGCCTGACCCCCGAACAGGTTGTCGCTATTGCTAGTAACGGCGGAGGCAAACAGGCGC
TGGAAACAGTTCAGCGCCTCTTGCCGGTCTTGTGTCAGGCCCACGGCCTGACCCCAGACCAGGTTGTGGC
CATCGCCAGCAACATAGGTGGCAAGCAGGCCCTCGAAACCGTCCAGAGACTGTTACCGGTTCTCTGCCAG
GCCCACGGCCTGACCCCAGCCCAGGTTGTGGCCATCGCCAGCAACATAGGTGGCAAGCAGGCCCTCGAAA
CCGTCCAGAGACTGTTACCGGTTCTCTGCCAGGACCACGGCCTGACCCCGGACCAGGTGGTTGCAATCGC
GTCACACGATGGGGGAAAGCAGGCCCTAGAAACCGTTCAGCGACTCCTGCCCGTCCTGTGCCAGGACCAC
GGCCTGACCCCCGAACAGGTTGTCGCTATTGCTAGTAACGGCGGAGGCAAACAGGCGCTGGAAACAGTTC
AGCGCCTCTTGCCGGTCTTGTGTCAGGCCCACGGCCTGACCCCCGACCAGGTTGTCGCTATTGCTAGTAA
CGGCGGAGGCAAACAGGCGCTGGAAACAGTTCAGCGCCTCTTGCCGGTCTTGTGTCAGGCCCACGGCCTG
ACCCCCGCCCAGGTTGTCGCTATTGCTAGTAACGGCGGAGGCAAACAGGCGCTGGAAACAGTTCAGCGCC
TCTTGCCGGTCTTGTGTCAGGACCACGGCCTGACCCCAGACCAGGTTGTGGCCATCGCCAGCAACATAGG
TGGCAAGCAGGCCCTCGAAACCGTCCAGAGACTGTTACCGGTTCTCTGCCAGGACCACGGCCTGACCCCG
GAACAGGTGGTTGCAATCGCGTCACACGATGGGGGAAAGCAGGCCCTAGAAACCGTTCAGCGACTCCTGC
CCGTCCTGTGCCAGGCCCACGGCCTGACCCCAGACCAGGTTGTGGCCATCGCCAGCAACATAGGTGGCAA
GCAGGCCCTCGAAACCGTCCAGAGACTGTTACCGGTTCTCTGCCAGGCCCACGGCCTGACCCCCGCCCAG
GTTGTCGCTATTGCTAGTAACGGCGGAGGCAAACAGGCGCTGGAAACAGTTCAGCGCCTCTTGCCGGTCT
TGTGTCAGGACCACGGCCTGACCCCCGACCAGGTTGTCGCTATTGCTAGTAACGGCGGAGGCAAACAGGC
GCTGGAAACAGTTCAGCGCCTCTTGCCGGTCTTGTGTCAGGACCACGGCCTGACCCCGGAACAGGTGGTT
GCAATCGCGTCACACGATGGGGGAAAGCAGGCCCTAGAAACCGTTCAGCGACTCCTGCCCGTCCTGTGCC
AGGCCCACGGCCTGACCCCAGACCAGGTTGTGGCCATCGCCAGCAACATAGGTGGCAAGCAGGCCCTCGA
AACCGTCCAGAGACTGTTACCGGTTCTCTGCCAGGCCCACGGCACCCCTGAGCAGGTAGTGGCTATTGCA
TCCAACAACGGGGGCAGACCCGCACTGGAGTCAATTGTTGCCCAGTTATCTCGCCCTGATCCGGCGTTGG
CCGCGTTGACCAACGACCACCTCGTCGCCTTGGCCTGCCTCGGCGGGCGTCCTGCGCTGGATGCAGTGAA
AAAGGGATTGGGGGATCCTATCAGCCGTTCCCAGCTGGTGAAGTCCGAGCTGGAGGAGAAGAAATCCGAG
TTGAGGCACAAGCTGAAGTACGTGCCCCACGAGTACATCGAGCTGATCGAGATCGCCCGGAACAGCACCC
AGGACCGTATCCTGGAGATGAAGGTGATGGAGTTCTTCATGAAGGTGTACGGCTACAGGGGCAAGCACCT
GGGCGGCTCCAGGAAGCCCGACGGCGCCATCTACACCGTGGGCTCCCCCATCGACTACGGCGTGATCGTG
GACACCAAGGCCTACTCCGGCGGCTACAACCTGCCCATCGGCCAGGCCGACGAAATGCAGAGGTACGTGG
AGGAGAACCAGACCAGGAACAAGCACATCAACCCCAACGAGTGGTGGAAGGTGTACCCCTCCAGCGTGAC
CGAGTTCAAGTTCCTGTTCGTGTCCGGCCACTTCAAGGGCAACTACAAGGCCCAGCTGACCAGGCTGAAC
CACATCACCAACTGCAACGGCGCCGTGCTGTCCGTGGAGGAGCTCCTGATCGGCGGCGAGATGATCAAGG
CCGGCACCCTGACCCTGGAGGAGGTGAGGAGGAAGTTCAACAACGGCGAGATCAACTTCGCGGCCGACTG
ATAACTCGAGCGATCCTCTAGAACCCAGCTTTCTTGTACAAAGTGGTGATATCCCGCGGCCATGCTAGAG
TCCGCAAAAATCACCAGTCTCTCTCTACAAATCTATCTCTCTCTATTTTTCTCCAGAATAATGTGTGAGT
AGTTCCCAGATAAGGGAATTAGGGTTCTTATAGGGTTTCGCTCATGTGTTGAGCATATAAGAAACCCTTA
GTATGTATTTGTATTTGTAAAATACTTCTATCAATAAAATTTCTAATTCCTAAAACCAAAATCCAGTGAC
CTGCAGGCATGCGACGTCG
Features (pLannotate 1.2.2; 27 found; start..end, strand, type, name):
      5..26      -  misc_feature   MCS (fragment): pUC18/19 multiple cloning site
    116..295     +  promoter       NOS promoter: nopaline synthase promoter
    329..1120    +  CDS            neo: KKA2_KLEPN - Also known as kan, nptII. Experimental evidence at protein level: Swiss-Prot protein existence level 1. Resistance to kanamycin, neomycin, paromomycin, ribostamycin, butirosin and gentamicin B. From Klebsiella pneumoniae.
   1163..1415    +  terminator     NOS terminator: nopaline synthase terminator and poly(A) signal
   1508..1532    -  misc_feature   LB T-DNA repeat: left border repeat from nopaline C58 T-DNA
   1770..1907    -  CDS            int (fragment): INT2_ECOLX - Protein inferred from homology: Swiss-Prot protein existence level 3. Putative integrase believed to be involved in the insertion of antibiotic resistance genes into plasmids and transposons. From Escherichia coli.
   1997..2053    +  CDS            GmR (fragment): gentamycin acetyltransferase; aacC1; confers resistance to gentamycin
   2064..2851    +  CDS            SmR (fragment): aminoglycoside adenylyltransferase (Murphy, 1985); aadA; confers resistance to spectinomycin and streptomycin
   3095..3683    +  rep_origin     ori: high-copy-number ColE1/pMB1/pBR322/pUC origin of replication
   3869..4009    -  misc_feature   bom: basis of mobility region from pBR322
   4111..4150    -  CDS            rop (fragment): Rop protein, which maintains plasmids at low copy number; rop
   4353..4547    -  rep_origin     pVS1 oriV: origin of replication for the Pseudomonas plasmid pVS1 (Heeb et al., 2000)
   4613..5681    -  CDS            pVS1 RepA (fragment): replication protein from the Pseudomonas plasmid pVS1 (Heeb et al., 2000)
   6114..6743    -  CDS            pVS1 StaA: stability protein from the Pseudomonas plasmid pVS1 (Heeb et al., 2000)
   7303..7704    -  CDS            Y4CG_SINFN (fragment): Protein inferred from homology: Swiss-Prot protein existence level 3. From Sinorhizobium fredii (strain NBRC 101917 / NGR234).
   8043..8067    -  misc_feature   RB T-DNA repeat: right border repeat from nopaline C58 T-DNA
   8151..8496    +  promoter       CaMV 35S promoter: strong constitutive promoter from cauliflower mosaic virus
   8448..8494    +  promoter       minimal CaMV 35S promoter: minimal 35S promoter from cauliflower mosaic virus
   8516..8571    +  misc_feature   TMV Ω: translational enhancer from the tobacco mosaic virus 5'-leader sequence (Gallie et al., 1988)
   8648..8755    +  CDS            ATP4_ARATH (fragment): Experimental evidence at protein level: Swiss-Prot protein existence level 1. Mitochondrial membrane ATP synthase (F(1)F(0) ATP synthase or Complex V) produces ATP from ADP in the presence of a proton gradient across the membrane which is generated by electron transport complexes of the respiratory chain. F-type ATPases consist of two structural domains, F(1) - containing the extramembraneous catalytic core, and F(0) - containing the membrane proton channel, linked together by a central stalk and a peripheral stalk. During catalysis, ATP turnover in the catalytic domain of F(1) is coupled via
   8768..8792    +  protein_bind   attB1: mutant version of attB; recombination site for the Gateway® BP reaction BP Clonase™
   8795..8821    +  CDS            3xHA (fragment): three tandem HA epitope tags
   8831..9337    +  CDS            avrBs3 (fragment): AVRB3_XANEU - Experimental evidence at protein level: Swiss-Prot protein existence level 1. Avirulence protein. Acts as a transcription factor in C.annuum plants. In susceptible plants lacking the Bs3 resistance gene induces expression of a number of genes, including genes homologous to a family of auxin-induced genes, alpha-expansin genes, pectate lyase, anthocyanidin glucoside rhamnosyl transferase and at least one transcription factor, UPA20. Their expression leads to plant hypertrophy in mesophyll cells, probably mainly mediated by UPA20 (PubMed:17962565). In resistant plants induces the h
  10721..15550   +  CDS            avrBs3: AVRB3_XANEU - Experimental evidence at protein level: Swiss-Prot protein existence level 1. Avirulence protein. Acts as a transcription factor in C.annuum plants. In susceptible plants lacking the Bs3 resistance gene induces expression of a number of genes, including genes homologous to a family of auxin-induced genes, alpha-expansin genes, pectate lyase, anthocyanidin glucoside rhamnosyl transferase and at least one transcription factor, UPA20. Their expression leads to plant hypertrophy in mesophyll cells, probably mainly mediated by UPA20 (PubMed:17962565). In resistant plants induces the h
  15572..16159   +  CDS            fokIR (fragment): T2F1_PLAOK - Also known as rfoKI. Experimental evidence at protein level: Swiss-Prot protein existence level 1. Recognizes the double-stranded sequence 5'-GGATG-3'/3'-CATCC- 5' and cleaves respectively 14 bases after G-1 and 13 bases before C-1. From Planomicrobium okeanokoites (Planococcus okeanokoites) (Flavobacterium okeanokoites).
  16193..16217   -  protein_bind   attB2: mutant version of attB; recombination site for the Gateway® BP reaction BP Clonase™
  16288..16447   +  polyA_signal   CaMV poly(A) signal (fragment): cauliflower mosaic virus polyadenylation signal
