>Addgene plasmid #158737 | pK7WG2-mitoTAL2-orf125 Sequencing Result | analyzer sequence | sequence record 314533
GGCCCTCTAGAGGATCCCCGGGTACCGCGAATTATCGATCATGAGCGGAGAATTAAGGGAGTCACGTTAT
GACCCCCGCCGATGACGCGGGACAAGCCGTTTTACGTTTGGAACTGACAGAACCGCAACGTTGAAGGAGC
CACTGAGCCGCGGGTTTCTGGAGTTTAATGAGCTAAGCACATACGTCAGAAACCATTATTGCGCGTTCAA
AAGTCGCCTAAGGTCACTATCAGCTAGCAAATATTTCTTGTCAAAAATGCTCCACTGACGTTCCATAAAT
TCCCCTCGGTATCCAATTAGAGTCTCATATTCACTCTCAACTCGATCGAGGCATGATTGAACAAGATGGA
TTGCACGCAGGTTCTCCGGCCGCTTGGGTGGAGAGGCTATTCGGCTATGACTGGGCACAACAGACAATCG
GCTGCTCTGATGCCGCCGTGTTCCGGCTGTCAGCGCAGGGGCGCCCGGTTCTTTTTGTCAAGACCGACCT
GTCCGGTGCCCTGAATGAACTCCAAGACGAGGCAGCGCGGCTATCGTGGCTGGCCACGACGGGCGTTCCT
TGCGCAGCTGTGCTCGACGTTGTCACTGAAGCGGGAAGGGACTGGCTGCTATTGGGCGAAGTGCCGGGGC
AGGATCTCCTGTCATCTCACCTTGCTCCTGCCGAGAAAGTATCCATCATGGCTGATGCAATGCGGCGGCT
GCATACGCTTGATCCGGCTACCTGCCCATTCGACCACCAAGCGAAACATCGCATCGAGCGAGCACGTACT
CGGATGGAAGCCGGTCTTGTCGATCAGGATGATCTGGACGAAGAGCATCAGGGGCTCGCGCCAGCCGAAC
TGTTCGCCAGGCTCAAGGCGCGGATGCCCGACGGCGAGGATCTCGTCGTGACCCACGGCGATGCCTGCTT
GCCGAATATCATGGTGGAAAATGGCCGCTTTTCTGGATTCATCGACTGTGGCCGGCTGGGTGTGGCGGAC
CGCTATCAGGACATAGCGTTGGCTACCCGTGATATTGCTGAAGAGCTTGGCGGCGAATGGGCTGACCGCT
TCCTCGTGCTTTACGGTATCGCCGCTCCCGATTCGCAGCGCATCGCCTTCTATCGCCTTCTTGACGAGTT
CTTCTGAGCGGGACTCTGGGGTTCGGACTCTAGCTAGAGTCAAGCAGATCGTTCAAACATTTGGCAATAA
AGTTTCTTAAGATTGAATCCTGTTGCCGGTCTTGCGATGATTATCATATAATTTCTGTTGAATTACGTTA
AGCATGTAATAATTAACATGTAATGCATGACGTTATTTATGAGATGGGTTTTTATGATTAGAGTCCCGCA
ATTATACATTTAATACGCGATAGAAAACAAAATATAGCGCGCAAACTAGGATAAATTATCGCGCGCGGTG
TCATCTATGTTACTAGATCGACCGGCATGCAAGCTGATAATTCAATTCGGCGTTAATTCAGTACATTAAA
AACGTCCGCAATGTGTTATTAAGTTGTCTAAGCGTCAATTTGTTTACACCACAATATATCCTGCCACCAG
CCAGCCAACAGCTCCCCGACCGGCAGCTCGGCACAAAATCACCACTCGATACAGGCAGCCCATCAGTCCG
GGACGGCGTCAGCGGGAGAGCCGTTGTAAGGCGGCAGACTTTGCTCATGTTACCGATGCTATTCGGAAGA
ACGGCAACTAAGCTGCCGGGTTTGAAACACGGATGATCTCGCGGAGGGTAGCATGTTGATTGTAACGATG
ACAGAGCGTTGCTGCCTGTGATCAATTCGGGCACGAACCCAGTGGACATAAGCCTGTTCGGTTCGTAAGC
TGTAATGCAAGTAGCGTATGCGCTCACGCAACTGGTCCAGAACCTTGACCGAACGCAGCGGTGGTAACGG
CGCAGTGGCGGTTTTCATGGCTTGTTATGACTGTTTTTTTGGGGTACAGTCTATGCCTCGGGCATCCAAG
CAGCAAGCGCGTTACGCCGTGGGTCGATGTTTGATGTTATGGAGCAGCAACGATGTTACGCAGCAGGGCA
GTCGCCCTAAAACAAAGTTAAACATCATGGGGGAAGCGGTGATCGCCGAAGTATCGACTCAACTATCAGA
GGTAGTTGGCGTCATCGAGCGCCATCTCGAACCGACGTTGCTGGCCGTACATTTGTACGGCTCCGCAGTG
GATGGCGGCCTGAAGCCACACAGTGATATTGATTTGCTGGTTACGGTGACCGTAAGGCTTGATGAAACAA
CGCGGCGAGCTTTGATCAACGACCTTTTGGAAACTTCGGCTTCCCCTGGAGAGAGCGAGATTCTCCGCGC
TGTAGAAGTCACCATTGTTGTGCACGACGACATCATTCCGTGGCGTTATCCAGCTAAGCGCGAACTGCAA
TTTGGAGAATGGCAGCGCAATGACATTCTTGCAGGTATCTTCGAGCCAGCCACGATCGACATTGATCTGG
CTATCTTGCTGACAAAAGCAAGAGAACATAGCGTTGCCTTGGTAGGTCCAGCGGCGGAGGAACTCTTTGA
TCCGGTTCCTGAACAGGATCTATTTGAGGCGCTAAATGAAACCTTAACGCTATGGAACTCGCCGCCCGAC
TGGGCTGGCGATGAGCGAAATGTAGTGCTTACGTTGTCCCGCATTTGGTACAGCGCAGTAACCGGCAAAA
TCGCGCCGAAGGATGTCGCTGCCGACTGGGCAATGGAGCGCCTGCCGGCCCAGTATCAGCCCGTCATACT
TGAAGCTAGACAGGCTTATCTTGGACAAGAAGAAGATCGCTTGGCCTCGCGCGCAGATCAGTTGGAAGAA
TTTGTCCACTACGTGAAAGGCGAGATCACCAAGGTAGTCGGCAAATAATGTCTAGCTAGAAATTCGTTCA
AGCCGACGCCGCTTCGCGGCGCGGCTTAACTCAAGCGTTAGATGCACTAAGCACATAATTGCTCACAGCC
AAACTATCAGGTCAAGTCTGCTTTTATTATTTTTAAGCGTGCATAATAAGCCCTACACAAATTGGGAGAT
ATATCATGCATGACCAAAATCCCTTAACGTGAGTTTTCGTTCCACTGAGCGTCAGACCCCGTAGAAAAGA
TCAAAGGATCTTCTTGAGATCCTTTTTTTCTGCGCGTAATCTGCTGCTTGCAAACAAAAAAACCACCGCT
ACCAGCGGTGGTTTGTTTGCCGGATCAAGAGCTACCAACTCTTTTTCCGAAGGTAACTGGCTTCAGCAGA
GCGCAGATACCAAATACTGTCCTTCTAGTGTAGCCGTAGTTAGGCCACCACTTCAAGAACTCTGTAGCAC
CGCCTACATACCTCGCTCTGCTAATCCTGTTACCAGTGGCTGCTGCCAGTGGCGATAAGTCGTGTCTTAC
CGGGTTGGACTCAAGACGATAGTTACCGGATAAGGCGCAGCGGTCGGGCTGAACGGGGGGTTCGTGCACA
CAGCCCAGCTTGGAGCGAACGACCTACACCGAACTGAGATACCTACAGCGTGAGCTATGAGAAAGCGCCA
CGCTTCCCGAAGGGAGAAAGGCGGACAGGTATCCGGTAAGCGGCAGGGTCGGAACAGGAGAGCGCACGAG
GGAGCTTCCAGGGGGAAACGCCTGGTATCTTTATAGTCCTGTCGGGTTTCGCCACCTCTGACTTGAGCGT
CGATTTTTGTGATGCTCGTCAGGGGGGCGGAGCCTATGGAAAAACGCCAGCAACGCGGCCTTTTTACGGT
TCCTGGCCTTTTGCTGGCCTTTTGCTCACATGTTCTTTCCTGCGTTATCCCCTGATTCTGTGGATAACCG
TATTACCGCCTTTGAGTGAGCTGATACCGCTCGCCGCAGCCGAACGACCGAGCGCAGCGAGTCAGTGAGC
GAGGAAGCGGAAGAGCGCCTGATGCGGTATTTTCTCCTTACGCATCTGTGCGGTATTTCACACCGCATAT
GGTGCACTCTCAGTACAATCTGCTCTGATGCCGCATAGTTAAGCCAGTATACACTCCGCTATCGCTACGT
GACTGGGTCATGGCTGCGCCCCGACACCCGCCAACACCCGCTGACGCGCCCTGACGGGCTTGTCTGCTCC
CGGCATCCGCTTACAGACAAGCTGTGACCGTCTCCGGGAGCTGCATGTGTCAGAGGTTTTCACCGTCATC
ACCGAAACGCGCGAGGCAGGGTGCCTTGATGTGGGCGCCGGCGGTCGAGTGGCGACGGCGCGGCTTGTCC
GCGCCCTGGTAGATTGCCTGGCCGTAGGCCAGCCATTTTTGAGCGGCCAGCGGCCGCGATAGGCCGACGC
GAAGCGGCGGGGCGTAGGGAGCGCAGCGACCGAAGGGTAGGCGCTTTTTGCAGCTCTTCGGCTGTGCGCT
GGCCAGACAGTTATGCACAGGCCAGGCGGGTTTTAAGAGTTTTAATAAGTTTTAAAGAGTTTTAGGCGGA
AAAATCGCCTTTTTTCTCTTTTATATCAGTCACTTACATGTGTGACCGGTTCCCAATGTACGGCTTTGGG
TTCCCAATGTACGGGTTCCGGTTCCCAATGTACGGCTTTGGGTTCCCAATGTACGTGCTATCCACAGGAA
AGAGACCTTTTCGACCTTTTTCCCCTGCTAGGGCAATTTGCCCTAGCATCTGCTCCGTACATTAGGAACC
GGCGGATGCTTCGCCCTCGATCAGGTTGCGGTAGCGCATGACTAGGATCGGGCCAGCCTGCCCCGCCTCC
TCCTTCAAATCGTACTCCGGCAGGTCATTTGACCCGATCAGCTTGCGCACGGTGAAACAGAACTTCTTGA
ACTCTCCGGCGCTGCCACTGCGTTCGTAGATCGTCTTGAACAACCATCTGGCTTCTGCCTTGCCTGCGGC
GCGGCGTGCCAGGCGGTAGAGAAAACGGCCGATGCCGGGATCGATCAAAAAGTAATCGGGGTGAACCGTC
AGCACGTCCGGGTTCTTGCCTTCTGTGATCTCGCGGTACATCCAATCAGCTAGCTCGATCTCGATGTACT
CCGGCCGCCCGGTTTCGCTCTTTACGATCTTGTAGCGGCTAATCAAGGCTTCACCCTCGGATACCGTCAC
CAGGCGGCCGTTCTTGGCCTTCTTCGTACGCTGCATGGCAACGTGCGTGGTGTTTAACCGAATGCAGGTT
TCTACCAGGTCGTCTTTCTGCTTTCCGCCATCGGCTCGCCGGCAGAACTTGAGTACGTCCGCAACGTGTG
GACGGAACACGCGGCCGGGCTTGTCTCCCTTCCCTTCCCGGTATCGGTTCATGGATTCGGTTAGATGGGA
AACCGCCATCAGTACCAGGTCGTAATCCCACACACTGGCCATGCCGGCCGGCCCTGCGGAAACCTCTACG
TGCCCGTCTGGAAGCTCGTAGCGGATCACCTCGCCAGCTCGTCGGTCACGCTTCGACAGACGGAAAACGG
CCACGTCCATGATGCTGCGACTATCGCGGGTGCCCACGTCATAGAGCATCGGAACGAAAAAATCTGGTTG
CTCGTCGCCCTTGGGCGGCTTCCTAATCGACGGCGCACCGGCTGCCGGCGGTTGCCGGGATTCTTTGCGG
ATTCGATCAGCGGCCGCTTGCCACGATTCACCGGGGCGTGCTTCTGCCTCGATGCGTTGCCGCTGGGCGG
CCTGCGCGGCCTTCAACTTCTCCACCAGGTCATCACCCAGCGCCGCGCCGATTTGTACCGGGCCGGATGG
TTTGCGACCGCTCACGCCGATTCCTCGGGCTTGGGGGTTCCAGTGCCATTGCAGGGCCGGCAGACAACCC
AGCCGCTTACGCCTGGCCAACCGCCCGTTCCTCCACACATGGGGCATTCCACGGCGTCGGTGCCTGGTTG
TTCTTGATTTTCCATGCCGCCTCCTTTAGCCGCTAAAATTCATCTACTCATTTATTCATTTGCTCATTTA
CTCTGGTAGCTGCGCGATGTATTCAGATAGCAGCTCGGTAATGGTCTTGCCTTGGCGTACCGCGTACATC
TTCAGCTTGGTGTGATCCTCCGCCGGCAACTGAAAGTTGACCCGCTTCATGGCTGGCGTGTCTGCCAGGC
TGGCCAACGTTGCAGCCTTGCTGCTGCGTGCGCTCGGACGGCCGGCACTTAGCGTGTTTGTGCTTTTGCT
CATTTTCTCTTTACCTCATTAACTCAAATGAGTTTTGATTTAATTTCAGCGGCCAGCGCCTGGACCTCGC
GGGCAGCGTCGCCCTCGGGTTCTGATTCAAGAACGGTTGTGCCGGCGGCGGCAGTGCCTGGGTAGCTCAC
GCGCTGCGTGATACGGGACTCAAGAATGGGCAGCTCGTACCCGGCCAGCGCCTCGGCAACCTCACCGCCG
ATGCGCGTGCCTTTGATCGCCCGCGACACGACAAAGGCCGCTTGTAGCCTTCCATCCGTGACCTCAATGC
GCTGCTTAACCAGCTCCACCAGGTCGGCGGTGGCCCATATGTCGTAAGGGCTTGGCTGCACCGGAATCAG
CACGAAGTCGGCTGCCTTGATCGCGGACACAGCCAAGTCCGCCGCCTGGGGCGCTCCGTCGATCACTACG
AAGTCGCGCCGGCCGATGGCCTTCACGTCGCGGTCAATCGTCGGGCGGTCGATGCCGACAACGGTTAGCG
GTTGATCTTCCCGCACGGCCGCCCAATCGCGGGCACTGCCCTGGGGATCGGAATCGACTAACAGAACATC
GGCCCCGGCGAGTTGCAGGGCGCGGGCTAGATGGGTTGCGATGGTCGTCTTGCCTGACCCGCCTTTCTGG
TTAAGTACAGCGATAACCTTCATGCGTTCCCCTTGCGTATTTGTTTATTTACTCATCGCATCATATACGC
AGCGACCGCATGACGCAAGCTGTTTTACTCAAATACACATCACCTTTTTAGACGGCGGCGCTCGGTTTCT
TCAGCGGCCAAGCTGGCCGGCCAGGCCGCCAGCTTGGCATCAGACAAACCGGCCAGGATTTCATGCAGCC
GCACGGTTGAGACGTGCGCGGGCGGCTCGAACACGTACCCGGCCGCGATCATCTCCGCCTCGATCTCTTC
GGTAATGAAAAACGGTTCGTCCTGGCCGTCCTGGTGCGGTTTCATGCTTGTTCCTCTTGGCGTTCATTCT
CGGCGGCCGCCAGGGCGTCGGCCTCGGTCAATGCGTCCTCACGGAAGGCACCGCGCCGCCTGGCCTCGGT
GGGCGTCACTTCCTCGCTGCGCTCAAGTGCGCGGTACAGGGTCGAGCGATGCACGCCAAGCAGTGCAGCC
GCCTCTTTCACGGTGCGGCCTTCCTGGTCGATCAGCTCGCGGGCGTGCGCGATCTGTGCCGGGGTGAGGG
TAGGGCGGGGGCCAAACTTCACGCCTCGGGCCTTGGCGGCCTCGCGCCCGCTCCGGGTGCGGTCGATGAT
TAGGGAACGCTCGAACTCGGCAATGCCGGCGAACACGGTCAACACCATGCGGCCGGCCGGCGTGGTGGTG
TCGGCCCACGGCTCTGCCAGGCTACGCAGGCCCGCGCCGGCCTCCTGGATGCGCTCGGCAATGTCCAGTA
GGTCGCGGGTGCTGCGGGCCAGGCGGTCTAGCCTGGTCACTGTCACAACGTCGCCAGGGCGTAGGTGGTC
AAGCATCCTGGCCAGCTCCGGGCGGTCGCGCCTGGTGCCGGTGATCTTCTCGGAAAACAGCTTGGTGCAG
CCGGCCGCGTGCAGTTCGGCCCGTTGGTTGGTCAAGTCCTGGTCGTCGGTGCTGACGCGGGCATAGCCCA
GCAGGCCAGCGGCGGCGCTCTTGTTCATGGCGTAATGTCTCCGGTTCTAGTCGCAAGTATTCTACTTTAT
GCGACTAAAACACGCGACAAGAAAACGCCAGGAAAAGGGCAGGGCGGCAGCCTGTCGCGTAACTTAGGAC
TTGTGCGACATGTCGTTTTCAGAAGACGGCTGCACTGAACGTCAGAAGCCGACTGCACTATAGCAGCGGA
GGGGTTGGATCAAAGTACTTTGATCCCGAGGGGAACCCTGTGGTTGGCATGCACATACAAATGGACGAAC
GGATAAACCTTTTCACGCCCTTTTAAATATCCGATTATTCTAATAAACGCTCTTTTCTCTTAGGTTTACC
CGCCAATATATCCTGTCAAACACTGATAGTTTAAACTGAAGGCGGGAAACGACAATCTGATCCAAGCTCA
AGCTAAGCTCCTCAGAAGACCAGAGGGCTATTGAGACTTTTCAACAAAGGGTAATATCGGGAAACCTCCT
CGGATTCCATTGCCCAGCTATCTGTCACTTCATCGAAAGGACAGTAGAAAAGGAAGGTGGCTCCTACAAA
TGCCATCATTGCGATAAAGGAAAGGCTATCGTTCAAGATGCCTCTACCGACAGTGGTCCCAAAGATGGAC
CCCCACCCACGAGGAACATCGTGGAAAAAGAAGACGTTCCAACCACGTCTTCAAAGCAAGTGGATTGATG
TGATATCTCCACTGACGTAAGGGATGACGCACAATCCCACTATCCTTCGCAAGACCCTTCCTCTATATAA
GGAAGTTCATTTCATTTGGAGAGGACAGGCTTCTTGAGATCCTTCAACAATTACCAACAACAACAAACAA
CAAACAACATTACAATTACTATTTACAATTACAGTCGACCCACGCGTCCGATAATTTCCCCAATTTCTCA
GAGAGACTCAAAATCACCACCACCACCAAATCGCCGCCATGTTTAAACAAGCTTCTCGTCTCCTCTCCCG
ATCTGTCGCCGCCGCATCTTCCAAATCGGTGACGACTCGTGCCTTTTCAACGGAACTTCCATCGACGCTC
GATTCCGCTAGTGATATCACAAGTTTGTACAAAAAAGCAGGCTTTTACCCATACGATGTTCCAGATTACG
CTGATATCGCCGATCTACGCACGCTCGGCTACAGCCAGCAGCAACAGGAGAAGATCAAACCGAAGGTTCG
TTCGACAGTGGCGCAGCACCACGAGGCACTGGTCGGCCACGGGTTTACACACGCGCACATCGTTGCGTTA
AGCCAACACCCGGCAGCGTTAGGGACCGTCGCTGTCAAGTATCAGGACATGATCGCAGCGTTGCCAGAGG
CGACACACGAAGCGATCGTTGGCGTCGGCAAACAGTGGTCCGGCGCACGCGCTCTGGAGGCCTTGCTCAC
GGTGGCGGGAGAGTTGAGAGGTCCACCGTTACAGTTGGACACAGGCCAACTTCTCAAGATTGCAAAACGT
GGCGGCGTGACCGCAGTGGAGGCAGTGCATGCATGGCGCAATGCACTGACGGGTGCCCCGCTCAACCTGA
CCCCCGACCAGGTTGTCGCTATTGCTAGTAACGGCGGAGGCAAACAGGCGCTGGAAACAGTTCAGCGCCT
CTTGCCGGTCTTGTGTCAGGACCACGGCCTGACCCCAGAACAAGTTGTCGCGATTGCAAGCAACAACGGA
GGCAAACAAGCCTTAGAAACAGTCCAGAGATTGTTGCCGGTGCTGTGCCAAGCCCACGGCCTGACCCCCG
ACCAGGTTGTCGCTATTGCTAGTAACGGCGGAGGCAAACAGGCGCTGGAAACAGTTCAGCGCCTCTTGCC
GGTCTTGTGTCAGGCCCACGGCCTGACCCCGGCCCAGGTGGTTGCAATCGCGTCACACGATGGGGGAAAG
CAGGCCCTAGAAACCGTTCAGCGACTCCTGCCCGTCCTGTGCCAGGACCACGGCCTGACCCCGGACCAGG
TGGTTGCAATCGCGTCACACGATGGGGGAAAGCAGGCCCTAGAAACCGTTCAGCGACTCCTGCCCGTCCT
GTGCCAGGACCACGGCCTGACCCCAGAACAGGTTGTGGCCATCGCCAGCAACATAGGTGGCAAGCAGGCC
CTCGAAACCGTCCAGAGACTGTTACCGGTTCTCTGCCAGGCCCACGGCCTGACCCCGGACCAGGTGGTTG
CAATCGCGTCACACGATGGGGGAAAGCAGGCCCTAGAAACCGTTCAGCGACTCCTGCCCGTCCTGTGCCA
GGCCCACGGCCTGACCCCCGCCCAGGTTGTCGCTATTGCTAGTAACGGCGGAGGCAAACAGGCGCTGGAA
ACAGTTCAGCGCCTCTTGCCGGTCTTGTGTCAGGACCACGGCCTGACCCCCGACCAGGTTGTCGCTATTG
CTAGTAACGGCGGAGGCAAACAGGCGCTGGAAACAGTTCAGCGCCTCTTGCCGGTCTTGTGTCAGGACCA
CGGCCTGACCCCCGAACAGGTTGTCGCTATTGCTAGTAACGGCGGAGGCAAACAGGCGCTGGAAACAGTT
CAGCGCCTCTTGCCGGTCTTGTGTCAGGCCCACGGCCTGACCCCCGACCAGGTTGTCGCTATTGCTAGTA
ACGGCGGAGGCAAACAGGCGCTGGAAACAGTTCAGCGCCTCTTGCCGGTCTTGTGTCAGGCCCACGGCCT
GACCCCCGCCCAGGTTGTCGCTATTGCTAGTAACGGCGGAGGCAAACAGGCGCTGGAAACAGTTCAGCGC
CTCTTGCCGGTCTTGTGTCAGGACCACGGCCTGACCCCAGACCAAGTTGTCGCGATTGCAAGCAACAACG
GAGGCAAACAAGCCTTAGAAACAGTCCAGAGATTGTTGCCGGTGCTGTGCCAAGACCACGGCCTGACCCC
CGAACAGGTTGTCGCTATTGCTAGTAACGGCGGAGGCAAACAGGCGCTGGAAACAGTTCAGCGCCTCTTG
CCGGTCTTGTGTCAGGCCCACGGCCTGACCCCTGAGCAGGTAGTGGCTATTGCATCCCACGACGGGGGCA
GACCCGCACTGGAGTCAATTGTTGCCCAGTTATCTCGCCCTGATCCGGCGTTGGCCGCGTTGACCAACGA
CCACCTCGTCGCCTTGGCCTGCCTCGGCGGGCGTCCTGCGCTGGATGCAGTGAAAAAGGGATTGGGGGAT
CCTATCAGCCGTTCCCAGCTGGTGAAGTCCGAGCTGGAGGAGAAGAAATCCGAGTTGAGGCACAAGCTGA
AGTACGTGCCCCACGAGTACATCGAGCTGATCGAGATCGCCCGGAACAGCACCCAGGACCGTATCCTGGA
GATGAAGGTGATGGAGTTCTTCATGAAGGTGTACGGCTACAGGGGCAAGCACCTGGGCGGCTCCAGGAAG
CCCGACGGCGCCATCTACACCGTGGGCTCCCCCATCGACTACGGCGTGATCGTGGACACCAAGGCCTACT
CCGGCGGCTACAACCTGCCCATCGGCCAGGCCGACGAAATGCAGAGGTACGTGGAGGAGAACCAGACCAG
GAACAAGCACATCAACCCCAACGAGTGGTGGAAGGTGTACCCCTCCAGCGTGACCGAGTTCAAGTTCCTG
TTCGTGTCCGGCCACTTCAAGGGCAACTACAAGGCCCAGCTGACCAGGCTGAACCACATCACCAACTGCA
ACGGCGCCGTGCTGTCCGTGGAGGAGCTCCTGATCGGCGGCGAGATGATCAAGGCCGGCACCCTGACCCT
GGAGGAGGTGAGGAGGAAGTTCAACAACGGCGAGATCAACTTCGCGGCCGACTGATAACTCGAGCGATCC
TCTAGACACCCAACTTTTCTATACAAAGTTGTGAATATGAAGATGAAGATGAAATATTTGGTGTGTCAAA
TAAAAAGCTTGTGTGCTTAAGTTTGTGTTTTTTTCTTGGCTTGTTGTGTTATGAATTTGTGGCTTTTTCT
AATATTAAATGAATGTAAGATCTCATTATAATGAATAAACAAATGTTTCTATAATCCATTGTGAATGTTT
TGTTGGATCTCTTCTGCAGCATATAACTACTGTATGTGCTATGGTATGGACTATGGAATATGATTAAAGA
TAAGATGGGCTCATAGAGTAAAACGAGGCGAGGGACCTATAAACCTCCCTTCATCATGCTATTTCATGAT
CTATTTTATAAAATAAAGATGTAGAAAAAAGTAAGCGTAATAACCGCAAAACAAATGATTTAAAACATGG
CACATAATGAGGAGATTAAGTTCGGTTTACGTTTATTTTAGTACTAATTGTAACGTGAGACTACGTATCG
GGAATCGCCTAATTAAAGCATTAATGCGAACCTGATTAGATTCACCGACCCTCCTATCGTGTCGACCTTT
CTGTTTCTTAGAATTTTTTGGTAGTCTATGTACTAATAATGTCAGCTTCGTATTTATTTCATAAGCAATT
TGCATTTGCAATTTGTTTTTTACTTTTATTTTTATTGTATTGTGGAATGTGGACTCGTACCAACATGAAG
TTATATACCACCAAAAAAATTACAGTTAGTCAAAAGATTCACGAGTGAGAGCTACTTATGATTGTCTTTT
ACGTATATGTCTAATTGTCTATTTGCTCAATAATCTTTGTACTTTCTTTTGTCGTTGATAAATCTAGAGG
ATCCCCCCTCAGAAGACCAGAGGGCTATTGAGACTTTTCAACAAAGGGTAATATCGGGAAACCTCCTCGG
ATTCCATTGCCCAGCTATCTGTCACTTCATCGAAAGGACAGTAGAAAAGGAAGGTGGCTCCTACAAATGC
CATCATTGCGATAAAGGAAAGGCTATCGTTCAAGATGCCTCTACCGACAGTGGTCCCAAAGATGGACCCC
CACCCACGAGGAACATCGTGGAAAAAGAAGACGTTCCAACCACGTCTTCAAAGCAAGTGGATTGATGTGA
TATCTCCACTGACGTAAGGGATGACGCACAATCCCACTATCCTTCGCAAGACCCTTCCTCTATATAAGGA
AGTTCATTTCATTTGGAGAGGACAGGCTTCTTGAGATCCTTCAACAATTACCAACAACAACAAACAACAA
ACAACATTACAATTACTATTTACAATTACAGTCGACCCACGCGTCCGATAATTTCCCCAATTTCTCAGAG
AGACTCAAAATCACCACCACCACCAAATCGCCGCCATGTTTAAACAAGCTTCTCGTCTCCTCTCCCGATC
TGTCGCCGCCGCATCTTCCAAATCGGTGACGACTCGTGCCTTTTCAACGGAACTTCCATCGACGCTCGAT
TCCACAACTTTGTATAATAAAGTTGATAAGGAGACCGCCGCTGCCAAGTTCGAGAGACAGCACATGGACA
GCATCGATATCGCCGATCTACGCACGCTCGGCTACAGCCAGCAGCAACAGGAGAAGATCAAACCGAAGGT
TCGTTCGACAGTGGCGCAGCACCACGAGGCACTGGTCGGCCACGGGTTTACACACGCGCACATCGTTGCG
TTAAGCCAACACCCGGCAGCGTTAGGGACCGTCGCTGTCAAGTATCAGGACATGATCGCAGCGTTGCCAG
AGGCGACACACGAAGCGATCGTTGGCGTCGGCAAACAGTGGTCCGGCGCACGCGCTCTGGAGGCCTTGCT
CACGGTGGCGGGAGAGTTGAGAGGTCCACCGTTACAGTTGGACACAGGCCAACTTCTCAAGATTGCAAAA
CGTGGCGGCGTGACCGCAGTGGAGGCAGTGCATGCATGGCGCAATGCACTGACGGGTGCCCCGCTCAACC
TGACCCCCGACCAGGTTGTCGCTATTGCTAGTAACGGCGGAGGCAAACAGGCGCTGGAAACAGTTCAGCG
CCTCTTGCCGGTCTTGTGTCAGGACCACGGCCTGACCCCAGAACAGGTTGTGGCCATCGCCAGCAACATA
GGTGGCAAGCAGGCCCTCGAAACCGTCCAGAGACTGTTACCGGTTCTCTGCCAGGCCCACGGCCTGACCC
CGGACCAGGTGGTTGCAATCGCGTCACACGATGGGGGAAAGCAGGCCCTAGAAACCGTTCAGCGACTCCT
GCCCGTCCTGTGCCAGGCCCACGGCCTGACCCCAGCCCAGGTTGTGGCCATCGCCAGCAACATAGGTGGC
AAGCAGGCCCTCGAAACCGTCCAGAGACTGTTACCGGTTCTCTGCCAGGACCACGGCCTGACCCCGGACC
AGGTGGTTGCAATCGCGTCACACGATGGGGGAAAGCAGGCCCTAGAAACCGTTCAGCGACTCCTGCCCGT
CCTGTGCCAGGACCACGGCCTGACCCCCGAACAGGTTGTCGCTATTGCTAGTAACGGCGGAGGCAAACAG
GCGCTGGAAACAGTTCAGCGCCTCTTGCCGGTCTTGTGTCAGGCCCACGGCCTGACCCCAGACCAGGTTG
TGGCCATCGCCAGCAACATAGGTGGCAAGCAGGCCCTCGAAACCGTCCAGAGACTGTTACCGGTTCTCTG
CCAGGCCCACGGCCTGACCCCAGCCCAGGTTGTGGCCATCGCCAGCAACATAGGTGGCAAGCAGGCCCTC
GAAACCGTCCAGAGACTGTTACCGGTTCTCTGCCAGGACCACGGCCTGACCCCGGACCAGGTGGTTGCAA
TCGCGTCACACGATGGGGGAAAGCAGGCCCTAGAAACCGTTCAGCGACTCCTGCCCGTCCTGTGCCAGGA
CCACGGCCTGACCCCCGAACAGGTTGTCGCTATTGCTAGTAACGGCGGAGGCAAACAGGCGCTGGAAACA
GTTCAGCGCCTCTTGCCGGTCTTGTGTCAGGCCCACGGCCTGACCCCCGACCAGGTTGTCGCTATTGCTA
GTAACGGCGGAGGCAAACAGGCGCTGGAAACAGTTCAGCGCCTCTTGCCGGTCTTGTGTCAGGCCCACGG
CCTGACCCCCGCCCAGGTTGTCGCTATTGCTAGTAACGGCGGAGGCAAACAGGCGCTGGAAACAGTTCAG
CGCCTCTTGCCGGTCTTGTGTCAGGACCACGGCCTGACCCCAGACCAGGTTGTGGCCATCGCCAGCAACA
TAGGTGGCAAGCAGGCCCTCGAAACCGTCCAGAGACTGTTACCGGTTCTCTGCCAGGACCACGGCCTGAC
CCCGGAACAGGTGGTTGCAATCGCGTCACACGATGGGGGAAAGCAGGCCCTAGAAACCGTTCAGCGACTC
CTGCCCGTCCTGTGCCAGGCCCACGGCCTGACCCCAGACCAGGTTGTGGCCATCGCCAGCAACATAGGTG
GCAAGCAGGCCCTCGAAACCGTCCAGAGACTGTTACCGGTTCTCTGCCAGGCCCACGGCCTGACCCCCGC
CCAGGTTGTCGCTATTGCTAGTAACGGCGGAGGCAAACAGGCGCTGGAAACAGTTCAGCGCCTCTTGCCG
GTCTTGTGTCAGGACCACGGCCTGACCCCCGACCAGGTTGTCGCTATTGCTAGTAACGGCGGAGGCAAAC
AGGCGCTGGAAACAGTTCAGCGCCTCTTGCCGGTCTTGTGTCAGGACCACGGCCTGACCCCGGAACAGGT
GGTTGCAATCGCGTCACACGATGGGGGAAAGCAGGCCCTAGAAACCGTTCAGCGACTCCTGCCCGTCCTG
TGCCAGGCCCACGGCCTGACCCCAGACCAGGTTGTGGCCATCGCCAGCAACATAGGTGGCAAGCAGGCCC
TCGAAACCGTCCAGAGACTGTTACCGGTTCTCTGCCAGGCCCACGGCCTGACCCCTGAGCAGGTAGTGGC
TATTGCATCCAACAACGGGGGCAGACCCGCACTGGAGTCAATTGTTGCCCAGTTATCTCGCCCTGATCCG
GCGTTGGCCGCGTTGACCAACGACCACCTCGTCGCCTTGGCCTGCCTCGGCGGGCGTCCTGCGCTGGATG
CAGTGAAAAAGGGATTGGGGGATCCTATCAGCCGTTCCCAGCTGGTGAAGTCCGAGCTGGAGGAGAAGAA
ATCCGAGTTGAGGCACAAGCTGAAGTACGTGCCCCACGAGTACATCGAGCTGATCGAGATCGCCCGGAAC
AGCACCCAGGACCGTATCCTGGAGATGAAGGTGATGGAGTTCTTCATGAAGGTGTACGGCTACAGGGGCA
AGCACCTGGGCGGCTCCAGGAAGCCCGACGGCGCCATCTACACCGTGGGCTCCCCCATCGACTACGGCGT
GATCGTGGACACCAAGGCCTACTCCGGCGGCTACAACCTGCCCATCGGCCAGGCCGACGAAATGCAGAGG
TACGTGGAGGAGAACCAGACCAGGAACAAGCACATCAACCCCAACGAGTGGTGGAAGGTGTACCCCTCCA
GCGTGACCGAGTTCAAGTTCCTGTTCGTGTCCGGCCACTTCAAGGGCAACTACAAGGCCCAGCTGACCAG
GCTGAACCACATCACCAACTGCAACGGCGCCGTGCTGTCCGTGGAGGAGCTCCTGATCGGCGGCGAGATG
ATCAAGGCCGGCACCCTGACCCTGGAGGAGGTGAGGAGGAAGTTCAACAACGGCGAGATCAACTTCGCGG
CCGACTGATAACTCGAGCGATCCTCTAGAACCCAGCTTTCTTGTACAAAGTGGTGATATCCCGCGGCCAT
GCTAGAGTCCGCAAAAATCACCAGTCTCTCTCTACAAATCTATCTCTCTCTATTTTTCTCCAGAATAATG
TGTGAGTAGTTCCCAGATAAGGGAATTAGGGTTCTTATAGGGTTTCGCTCATGTGTTGAGCATATAAGAA
ACCCTTAGTATGTATTTGTATTTGTAAAATACTTCTATCAATAAAATTTCTAATTCCTAAAACCAAAATC
CAGTGACCTGCAGGCATGCGACGTCG
Features (pLannotate 1.2.2; 35 found; start..end, strand, type, name):
      5..27      -  misc_feature   MCS (fragment): pUC18/19 multiple cloning site
    120..299     +  promoter       NOS promoter: nopaline synthase promoter
    333..1124    +  CDS            neo: KKA2_KLEPN - Also known as kan, nptII. Experimental evidence at protein level: Swiss-Prot protein existence level 1. Resistance to kanamycin, neomycin, paromomycin, ribostamycin, butirosin and gentamicin B. From Klebsiella pneumoniae.
   1167..1419    +  terminator     NOS terminator: nopaline synthase terminator and poly(A) signal
   1512..1536    -  misc_feature   LB T-DNA repeat: left border repeat from nopaline C58 T-DNA
   1795..1818    +  promoter       Pc promoter (fragment): intI1 (promoter lies within the coding sequence); class 1 integron promoter
   1994..2050    +  CDS            GmR (fragment): gentamycin acetyltransferase; aacC1; confers resistance to gentamycin
   2061..2848    +  CDS            SmR (fragment): aminoglycoside adenylyltransferase (Murphy, 1985); aadA; confers resistance to spectinomycin and streptomycin
   3094..3682    +  rep_origin     ori: high-copy-number ColE1/pMB1/pBR322/pUC origin of replication
   3868..4008    -  misc_feature   bom: basis of mobility region from pBR322
   4110..4149    -  CDS            rop (fragment): Rop protein, which maintains plasmids at low copy number; rop
   4352..4546    -  rep_origin     pVS1 oriV: origin of replication for the Pseudomonas plasmid pVS1 (Heeb et al., 2000)
   4612..5685    -  CDS            pVS1 RepA: replication protein from the Pseudomonas plasmid pVS1 (Heeb et al., 2000)
   6114..6743    -  CDS            pVS1 StaA: stability protein from the Pseudomonas plasmid pVS1 (Heeb et al., 2000)
   7303..7704    -  CDS            Y4CG_SINFN (fragment): Protein inferred from homology: Swiss-Prot protein existence level 3. From Sinorhizobium fredii (strain NBRC 101917 / NGR234).
   8044..8068    -  misc_feature   RB T-DNA repeat: right border repeat from nopaline C58 T-DNA
   8152..8497    +  promoter       CaMV 35S promoter: strong constitutive promoter from cauliflower mosaic virus
   8449..8495    +  promoter       minimal CaMV 35S promoter: minimal 35S promoter from cauliflower mosaic virus
   8517..8572    +  misc_feature   TMV Ω: translational enhancer from the tobacco mosaic virus 5'-leader sequence (Gallie et al., 1988)
   8649..8756    +  CDS            ATP4_ARATH (fragment): Experimental evidence at protein level: Swiss-Prot protein existence level 1. Mitochondrial membrane ATP synthase (F(1)F(0) ATP synthase or Complex V) produces ATP from ADP in the presence of a proton gradient across the membrane which is generated by electron transport complexes of the respiratory chain. F-type ATPases consist of two structural domains, F(1) - containing the extramembraneous catalytic core, and F(0) - containing the membrane proton channel, linked together by a central stalk and a peripheral stalk. During catalysis, ATP turnover in the catalytic domain of F(1) is coupled via
   8769..8793    +  protein_bind   attB1: mutant version of attB; recombination site for the Gateway® BP reaction BP Clonase™
   8796..8822    +  CDS            3xHA (fragment): three tandem HA epitope tags
   8832..9338    +  CDS            avrBs3 (fragment): AVRB3_XANEU - Experimental evidence at protein level: Swiss-Prot protein existence level 1. Avirulence protein. Acts as a transcription factor in C.annuum plants. In susceptible plants lacking the Bs3 resistance gene induces expression of a number of genes, including genes homologous to a family of auxin-induced genes, alpha-expansin genes, pectate lyase, anthocyanidin glucoside rhamnosyl transferase and at least one transcription factor, UPA20. Their expression leads to plant hypertrophy in mesophyll cells, probably mainly mediated by UPA20 (PubMed:17962565). In resistant plants induces the h
  10866..11453   +  CDS            fokIR (fragment): T2F1_PLAOK - Also known as rfoKI. Experimental evidence at protein level: Swiss-Prot protein existence level 1. Recognizes the double-stranded sequence 5'-GGATG-3'/3'-CATCC- 5' and cleaves respectively 14 bases after G-1 and 13 bases before C-1. From Planomicrobium okeanokoites (Planococcus okeanokoites) (Flavobacterium okeanokoites).
  11491..11511   -  protein_bind   attB4: mutant version of attB; core recombination site for the Gateway® BP reaction BP Clonase™
  11516..11764   +  terminator     HSP terminator: efficient transcription terminator from the Arabidopsis thaliana heat shock protein 18.2 gene (Nagaya et al., 2010)
  12349..12694   +  promoter       CaMV 35S promoter: strong constitutive promoter from cauliflower mosaic virus
  12646..12692   +  promoter       minimal CaMV 35S promoter: minimal 35S promoter from cauliflower mosaic virus
  12714..12769   +  misc_feature   TMV Ω: translational enhancer from the tobacco mosaic virus 5'-leader sequence (Gallie et al., 1988)
  12846..12956   +  CDS            ATP4_ARATH (fragment): Experimental evidence at protein level: Swiss-Prot protein existence level 1. Mitochondrial membrane ATP synthase (F(1)F(0) ATP synthase or Complex V) produces ATP from ADP in the presence of a proton gradient across the membrane which is generated by electron transport complexes of the respiratory chain. F-type ATPases consist of two structural domains, F(1) - containing the extramembraneous catalytic core, and F(0) - containing the membrane proton channel, linked together by a central stalk and a peripheral stalk. During catalysis, ATP turnover in the catalytic domain of F(1) is coupled via
  12955..12975   +  protein_bind   attB3: mutant version of attB; core recombination site for the Gateway® BP reaction BP Clonase™
  13035..13541   +  CDS            avrBs3 (fragment): AVRB3_XANEU - Experimental evidence at protein level: Swiss-Prot protein existence level 1. Avirulence protein. Acts as a transcription factor in C.annuum plants. In susceptible plants lacking the Bs3 resistance gene induces expression of a number of genes, including genes homologous to a family of auxin-induced genes, alpha-expansin genes, pectate lyase, anthocyanidin glucoside rhamnosyl transferase and at least one transcription factor, UPA20. Their expression leads to plant hypertrophy in mesophyll cells, probably mainly mediated by UPA20 (PubMed:17962565). In resistant plants induces the h
  15579..16166   +  CDS            fokIR (fragment): T2F1_PLAOK - Also known as rfoKI. Experimental evidence at protein level: Swiss-Prot protein existence level 1. Recognizes the double-stranded sequence 5'-GGATG-3'/3'-CATCC- 5' and cleaves respectively 14 bases after G-1 and 13 bases before C-1. From Planomicrobium okeanokoites (Planococcus okeanokoites) (Flavobacterium okeanokoites).
  16200..16224   -  protein_bind   attB2: mutant version of attB; recombination site for the Gateway® BP reaction BP Clonase™
  16295..16454   +  polyA_signal   CaMV poly(A) signal (fragment): cauliflower mosaic virus polyadenylation signal
