[The description below was written by a language model from this plasmid's Addgene catalogue record and pLannotate feature annotations shown in this document.]
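Description:
pK7WG2-mitoTAL2-orf125 is a plant binary T-DNA vector built on the Gateway destination backbone pK7WG2 that expresses a pair of mitochondria-targeted TALENs (mitoTALENs). It carries a high-copy ColE1/pUC-type origin for E. coli, where it is selected with spectinomycin through the aadA (SmR) gene. The pVS1 oriV, RepA and StaA functions allow stable replication in Agrobacterium. A pBR322 bom site is also present. Between the nopaline-type right and left border repeats, a NOS promoter–nptII (neo)–NOS terminator cassette provides kanamycin selection of transformed plant cells.

The payload is two tandem expression units in the same orientation, assembled by multisite Gateway recombination (attB1/attB4 flanking the first TALEN coding region, attB3/attB2 the second). Each unit is driven by a CaMV 35S promoter with the TMV Ω translational enhancer. Each begins with an N-terminal fragment of the Arabidopsis mitochondrial ATP synthase subunit annotated as ATP4, which presumably serves as the mitochondrial presequence. This is fused to an AvrBs3-type TAL effector DNA-binding scaffold and a FokI nuclease domain. The first unit also contains a short HA epitope fragment and ends with the Arabidopsis HSP18.2 terminator, while the second uses the CaMV poly(A) signal. The repeat arrays that specify the target sequence fall in the unannotated stretches between the TAL and FokI features.

The left and right nucleases are imported into mitochondria, where they are meant to dimerise on the mitochondrial genome and cut the kosena-type cytoplasmic male sterility gene orf125. According to the depositor, they also cut the Ogura CMS gene orf138 in Brassica. The two sequence records (16,506 and 16,476 nt) show the same feature set and order from different start points.
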