Addgene plasmid #158737: pK7WG2-mitoTAL2-orf125
Purpose: Plant mitoTALEN vector to cut Brassica CMS gene orf125 (orf138)
Depositing lab: Shin-ichi Arimura. Depositing organization: University of Tokyo, Graduate School of Agricultural and Life Sciences. Publication: Curing cytoplasmic male sterility via TALEN-mediated mitochondrial genome editing. Kazama T, Okuno M, Watari Y, Yanase S, Koizuka C, Tsuruta Y, Sugaya H, Toyoda A, Itoh T, Tsutsumi N, Toriyama K, Koizuka N, Arimura SI. Nat Plants. 2019 Jul;5(7):722-730. doi: 10.1038/s41477-019-0459-z. Epub 2019 Jul 8. PubMed 31285556.
Backbone
  Vector backbone: pK7WG2
  Vector type: TALEN
Growth in bacteria
  Bacterial resistance: Spectinomycin, 50 μg/mL
  Growth temperature: 37°C
  Growth strain: DH5alpha
  Copy number: High Copy
Gene/Insert
  Gene/Insert name: mitoTALEN left and right to target orf125 (orf138)
  Species: Synthetic
  Cloning method: Gateway Cloning
Terms and licenses: Academic/Nonprofit Terms; Industry Terms: Not Available to Industry
Depositor comments: Tandem expression vector for right and left mitoTALENs to cut kosena-type CMS gene orf125 (also cut Ogura CMS gene orf138)
How to cite: pK7WG2-mitoTAL2-orf125 was a gift from Shin-ichi Arimura (Addgene plasmid # 158737 ; http://n2t.net/addgene:158737 ; RRID:Addgene_158737)
